Addgene plasmid #61356: pcDNA-dCas9-FLp300
Purpose: encodes S. pyogenes dCas9 with c-terminal fusion of FL human p300 (aa 2-2414) driven by CMV promoter
Depositing lab: Charles Gersbach. Depositing organization: Duke University. Publication: Epigenome editing by a CRISPR-Cas9-based acetyltransferase activates genes from promoters and enhancers. Hilton IB, D'Ippolito AM, Vockley CM, Thakore PI, Crawford GE, Reddy TE, Gersbach CA. Nat Biotechnol. 2015 May;33(5):510-7. doi: 10.1038/nbt.3199. Epub 2015 Apr 6. PubMed 25849900.
Backbone
  Vector backbone: pcDNA3.1
  Backbone manufacturer: Invitrogen; Life Technologies
  Total vector size (bp): 16863
  Vector type: Mammalian Expression, CRISPR, Synthetic Biology
Growth in bacteria
  Bacterial resistance: Ampicillin, 100 μg/mL
  Growth temperature: 37°C
  Growth strain: Stbl3
  Copy number: High Copy
Gene/Insert
  Gene/Insert name: S.pyogenes dCas9 with c-terminal full length human p300 (aa 2-2414)
  Species: H. sapiens (human), Synthetic; S. pyogenes
  Insert size (bp): 11526
  Mutation: D10A; H840A in S.pyogenes Cas9
  GenBank ID: WP_010922251.1 NP_001420.2
  Entrez Gene: EP300 (a.k.a. KAT3B, MKHK2, RSTS2, p300)
  Promoter: CMV
  Tag / fusion protein: Flag (N terminal on insert); SV40 NLS (N terminal on insert); SV40 NLS (C terminal on insert); HA (C terminal on insert)
  Cloning method: Gibson Cloning
  Sequencing primers: 5′ CMV F; 3′ Bgh R
Terms and licenses: Academic/Nonprofit Terms; Industry Terms: Not Available to Industry
How to cite: pcDNA-dCas9-FLp300 was a gift from Charles Gersbach (Addgene plasmid # 61356 ; http://n2t.net/addgene:61356 ; RRID:Addgene_61356)
