[The description below was written by a language model from this plasmid's Addgene catalogue record and pLannotate feature annotations shown in this document.]
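Description:
pcDNA-dCas9-FLp300 is a mammalian expression plasmid of about 16.9 kb built on the pcDNA3.1 backbone. It encodes a programmable epigenome-editing protein in which catalytically dead Streptococcus pyogenes Cas9 is fused at its C terminus to full-length human p300 (EP300, residues 2–2414). The roughly 11.5 kb open reading frame is transcribed from the human CMV immediate-early enhancer/promoter and terminated by the bovine growth hormone polyadenylation signal. A T7 promoter lies just upstream of the coding region. The fusion begins with a 3xFLAG epitope and an SV40 nuclear localization signal. dCas9 follows, carrying the D10A and H840A substitutions that abolish both nuclease activities while preserving guide-RNA-directed DNA binding. According to the catalogue fields, the protein ends with a second SV40 NLS and an HA tag. The automated annotation labels only the p300 histone acetyltransferase core within the p300 portion, and the flanking unannotated sequence is consistent with the remaining regions of the full-length protein.

In bacteria the plasmid replicates from a high-copy ColE1/pUC-type origin and is selected with ampicillin through the bla gene. An f1 origin is also present. An SV40 promoter-driven neomycin phosphotransferase cassette with an SV40 polyadenylation signal permits G418 selection of transfected mammalian cells. No guide RNA cassette is annotated, so guides must be supplied separately. When recruited to promoters or enhancers, the fusion is intended to deposit histone acetylation and activate target genes. The two sequence records differ by only three nucleotides and give the same feature map.
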