Features (pLannotate 1.2.2; 22 found; start..end, strand, type, name):
     28..80      -  misc_feature   bom (fragment): basis of mobility region from pBR322
    235..614     +  enhancer       CMV enhancer: human cytomegalovirus immediate early enhancer
    615..818     +  promoter       CMV promoter: human cytomegalovirus (CMV) immediate early promoter
    814..847     +  LTR            5' LTR (truncated) (fragment): truncated 5' long terminal repeat (LTR) from HIV-1
    863..881     +  promoter       T7 promoter: promoter for bacteriophage T7 RNA polymerase
    907..972     +  CDS            3xFLAG: three tandem FLAG® epitope tags, followed by an enterokinase cleavage site
   1009..5112    +  CDS            dCas9: catalytically dead mutant of the Cas9 endonuclease from the Streptococcus pyogenes Type II CRISPR/Cas system RNA-guided DNA-binding protein that lacks endonuclease activity due to the D10A mutation in the RuvC catalytic domain and the H840A mutation in the HNH catalytic domain
   8305..10155   +  CDS            p300 core: catalytic histone acetyltransferase core of the human E1A-associated protein p300 (Delvecchio et al., 2013); EP300
  12463..12687   +  polyA_signal   bGH poly(A) signal: bovine growth hormone polyadenylation signal
  12691..12712   +  promoter       SV40 promoter (fragment): SV40 enhancer and early promoter
  12733..13161   +  rep_origin     f1 ori (sequence partly withheld): f1 bacteriophage origin of replication; arrow indicates direction of (+) strand synthesis
  13175..13504   +  promoter       SV40 promoter: SV40 enhancer and early promoter
  13571..14362   +  CDS            neo: KKA2_KLEPN - Also known as kan, nptII. Experimental evidence at protein level: Swiss-Prot protein existence level 1. Resistance to kanamycin, neomycin, paromomycin, ribostamycin, butirosin and gentamicin B. From Klebsiella pneumoniae.
  14386..14544   +  CDS            ble (fragment): BLE_KLEPN - Experimental evidence at protein level: Swiss-Prot protein existence level 1. Binding protein with a strong affinity to the bleomycin family of antibiotics. Binds to CL990; an antimitotic-antibiotic compound. From Klebsiella pneumoniae.
  14539..14660   +  polyA_signal   SV40 poly(A) signal: SV40 polyadenylation signal
  14731..14753   -  protein_bind   lac operator (fragment): The lac repressor binds to the lac operator to inhibit transcription in E. coli. This inhibition can be relieved by adding lactose or isopropyl-β-D-thiogalactopyranoside (IPTG). lac repressor encoded by lacI
  14757..14787   -  promoter       lac promoter: promoter for the E. coli lac operon
  14802..14823   -  protein_bind   CAP binding site: CAP binding activates transcription in the presence of cAMP. E. coli catabolite activator protein
  14836..14928   -  CDS            lacI (fragment): lac repressor; lacI; The lac repressor binds to the lac operator to inhibit transcription in E. coli. This inhibition can be relieved by adding lactose or isopropyl-β-D-thiogalactopyranoside (IPTG).
  15111..15699   -  rep_origin     ori: high-copy-number ColE1/pMB1/pBR322/pUC origin of replication
  15870..16730   -  CDS            AmpR: β-lactamase; bla; confers resistance to ampicillin, carbenicillin, and related antibiotics
  16731..16835   -  promoter       AmpR promoter: bla
>Addgene plasmid #61356 | pcDNA-dCas9-FLp300 | addgene full sequence | sequence record 498727 | Addgene NGS Result
GACGGATCGGGAGATCTCCCGATCCCCTATGGTGCACTCTCAGTACAATCTGCTCTGATGCCGCATAGTT
AAGCCAGTATCTGCTCCCTGCTTGTGTGTTGGAGGTCGCTGAGTAGTGCGCGAGCAAAATTTAAGCTACA
ACAAGGCAAGGCTTGACCGACAATTGCATGAAGAATCTGCTTAGGGTTAGGCGTTTTGCGCTGCTTCGCG
ATGTACGGGCCAGATATACGCGTTGACATTGATTATTGACTAGTTATTAATAGTAATCAATTACGGGGTC
ATTAGTTCATAGCCCATATATGGAGTTCCGCGTTACATAACTTACGGTAAATGGCCCGCCTGGCTGACCG
CCCAACGACCCCCGCCCATTGACGTCAATAATGACGTATGTTCCCATAGTAACGCCAATAGGGACTTTCC
ATTGACGTCAATGGGTGGAGTATTTACGGTAAACTGCCCACTTGGCAGTACATCAAGTGTATCATATGCC
AAGTACGCCCCCTATTGACGTCAATGACGGTAAATGGCCCGCCTGGCATTATGCCCAGTACATGACCTTA
TGGGACTTTCCTACTTGGCAGTACATCTACGTATTAGTCATCGCTATTACCATGGTGATGCGGTTTTGGC
AGTACATCAATGGGCGTGGATAGCGGTTTGACTCACGGGGATTTCCAAGTCTCCACCCCATTGACGTCAA
TGGGAGTTTGTTTTGGCACCAAAATCAACGGGACTTTCCAAAATGTCGTAACAACTCCGCCCCATTGACG
CAAATGGGCGGTAGGCGTGTACGGTGGGAGGTCTATATAAGCAGAGCTCTCTGGCTAACTAGAGAACCCA
CTGCTTACTGGCTTATCGAAATTAATACGACTCACTATAGGGAGACCCAAGCTGGCTAGCGCCATGGACT
ACAAAGACCATGACGGTGATTATAAAGATCATGACATCGATTACAAGGATGACGATGACAAGATGGCCCC
CAAGAAGAAGAGGAAGGTGGGCCGCGGAATGGATAAGAAATACTCAATAGGCTTAGCTATCGGCACAAAT
AGCGTCGGATGGGCGGTGATCACTGATGAATATAAGGTTCCGTCTAAAAAGTTCAAGGTTCTGGGAAATA
CAGACCGCCACAGTATCAAAAAAAATCTTATAGGGGCTCTTTTATTTGACAGTGGAGAGACAGCGGAAGC
GACTCGTCTCAAACGGACAGCTCGTAGAAGGTATACACGTCGGAAGAATCGTATTTGTTATCTACAGGAG
ATTTTTTCAAATGAGATGGCGAAAGTAGATGATAGTTTCTTTCATCGACTTGAAGAGTCTTTTTTGGTGG
AAGAAGACAAGAAGCATGAACGTCATCCTATTTTTGGAAATATAGTAGATGAAGTTGCTTATCATGAGAA
ATATCCAACTATCTATCATCTGCGAAAAAAATTGGTAGATTCTACTGATAAAGCGGATTTGCGCTTAATC
TATTTGGCCTTAGCGCATATGATTAAGTTTCGTGGTCATTTTTTGATTGAGGGAGATTTAAATCCTGATA
ATAGTGATGTGGACAAACTATTTATCCAGTTGGTACAAACCTACAATCAATTATTTGAAGAAAACCCTAT
TAACGCAAGTGGAGTAGATGCTAAAGCGATTCTTTCTGCACGATTGAGTAAATCAAGACGATTAGAAAAT
CTCATTGCTCAGCTCCCCGGTGAGAAGAAAAATGGCTTATTTGGGAATCTCATTGCTTTGTCATTGGGTT
TGACCCCTAATTTTAAATCAAATTTTGATTTGGCAGAAGATGCTAAATTACAGCTTTCAAAAGATACTTA
CGATGATGATTTAGATAATTTATTGGCGCAAATTGGAGATCAATATGCTGATTTGTTTTTGGCAGCTAAG
AATTTATCAGATGCTATTTTACTTTCAGATATCCTAAGAGTAAATACTGAAATAACTAAGGCTCCCCTAT
CAGCTTCAATGATTAAACGCTACGATGAACATCATCAAGACTTGACTCTTTTAAAAGCTTTAGTTCGACA
ACAACTTCCAGAAAAGTATAAAGAAATCTTTTTTGATCAATCAAAAAACGGATATGCAGGTTATATTGAT
GGGGGAGCTAGCCAAGAAGAATTTTATAAATTTATCAAACCAATTTTAGAAAAAATGGATGGTACTGAGG
AATTATTGGTGAAACTAAATCGTGAAGATTTGCTGCGCAAGCAACGGACCTTTGACAACGGCTCTATTCC
CCATCAAATTCACTTGGGTGAGCTGCATGCTATTTTGAGAAGACAAGAAGACTTTTATCCATTTTTAAAA
GACAATCGTGAGAAGATTGAAAAAATCTTGACTTTTCGAATTCCTTATTATGTTGGTCCATTGGCGCGTG
GCAATAGTCGTTTTGCATGGATGACTCGGAAGTCTGAAGAAACAATTACCCCATGGAATTTTGAAGAAGT
TGTCGATAAAGGTGCTTCAGCTCAATCATTTATTGAACGCATGACAAACTTTGATAAAAATCTTCCAAAT
GAAAAAGTACTACCAAAACATAGTTTGCTTTATGAGTATTTTACGGTTTATAACGAATTGACAAAGGTCA
AATATGTTACTGAAGGAATGCGAAAACCAGCATTTCTTTCAGGTGAACAGAAGAAAGCCATTGTTGATTT
ACTCTTCAAAACAAATCGAAAAGTAACCGTTAAGCAATTAAAAGAAGATTATTTCAAAAAAATAGAATGT
TTTGATAGTGTTGAAATTTCAGGAGTTGAAGATAGATTTAATGCTTCATTAGGTACCTACCATGATTTGC
TAAAAATTATTAAAGATAAAGATTTTTTGGATAATGAAGAAAATGAAGATATCTTAGAGGATATTGTTTT
AACATTGACCTTATTTGAAGATAGGGAGATGATTGAGGAAAGACTTAAAACATATGCTCACCTCTTTGAT
GATAAGGTGATGAAACAGCTTAAACGTCGCCGTTATACTGGTTGGGGACGTTTGTCTCGAAAATTGATTA
ATGGTATTAGGGATAAGCAATCTGGCAAAACAATATTAGATTTTTTGAAATCAGATGGTTTTGCCAATCG
CAATTTTATGCAGCTGATCCATGATGATAGTTTGACATTTAAAGAAGACATTCAAAAAGCACAAGTGTCT
GGACAAGGCGATAGTTTACATGAACATATTGCAAATTTAGCTGGTAGCCCTGCTATTAAAAAAGGTATTT
TACAGACTGTAAAAGTTGTTGATGAATTGGTCAAAGTAATGGGGCGGCATAAGCCAGAAAATATCGTTAT
TGAAATGGCACGTGAAAATCAGACAACTCAAAAGGGCCAGAAAAATTCGCGAGAGCGTATGAAACGAATC
GAAGAAGGTATCAAAGAATTAGGAAGTCAGATTCTTAAAGAGCATCCTGTTGAAAATACTCAATTGCAAA
ATGAAAAGCTCTATCTCTATTATCTCCAAAATGGAAGAGACATGTATGTGGACCAAGAATTAGATATTAA
TCGTTTAAGTGATTATGATGTCGATGCCATTGTTCCACAAAGTTTCCTTAAAGACGATTCAATAGACAAT
AAGGTCTTAACGCGTTCTGATAAAAATCGTGGTAAATCGGATAACGTTCCAAGTGAAGAAGTAGTCAAAA
AGATGAAAAACTATTGGAGACAACTTCTAAACGCCAAGTTAATCACTCAACGTAAGTTTGATAATTTAAC
GAAAGCTGAACGTGGAGGTTTGAGTGAACTTGATAAAGCTGGTTTTATCAAACGCCAATTGGTTGAAACT
CGCCAAATCACTAAGCATGTGGCACAAATTTTGGATAGTCGCATGAATACTAAATACGATGAAAATGATA
AACTTATTCGAGAGGTTAAAGTGATTACCTTAAAATCTAAATTAGTTTCTGACTTCCGAAAAGATTTCCA
ATTCTATAAAGTACGTGAGATTAACAATTACCATCATGCCCATGATGCGTATCTAAATGCCGTCGTTGGA
ACTGCTTTGATTAAGAAATATCCAAAACTTGAATCGGAGTTTGTCTATGGTGATTATAAAGTTTATGATG
TTCGTAAAATGATTGCTAAGTCTGAGCAAGAAATAGGCAAAGCAACCGCAAAATATTTCTTTTACTCTAA
TATCATGAACTTCTTCAAAACAGAAATTACACTTGCAAATGGAGAGATTCGCAAACGCCCTCTAATCGAA
ACTAATGGGGAAACTGGAGAAATTGTCTGGGATAAAGGGCGAGATTTTGCCACAGTGCGCAAAGTATTGT
CCATGCCCCAAGTCAATATTGTCAAGAAAACAGAAGTACAGACAGGCGGATTCTCCAAGGAGTCAATTTT
ACCAAAAAGAAATTCGGACAAGCTTATTGCTCGTAAAAAAGACTGGGATCCAAAAAAATATGGTGGTTTT
GATAGTCCAACGGTAGCTTATTCAGTCCTAGTGGTTGCTAAGGTGGAAAAAGGGAAATCGAAGAAGTTAA
AATCCGTTAAAGAGTTACTAGGGATCACAATTATGGAAAGAAGTTCCTTTGAAAAAAATCCGATTGACTT
TTTAGAAGCTAAAGGATATAAGGAAGTTAAAAAAGACTTAATCATTAAACTACCTAAATATAGTCTTTTT
GAGTTAGAAAACGGTCGTAAACGGATGCTGGCTAGTGCCGGAGAATTACAAAAAGGAAATGAGCTGGCTC
TGCCAAGCAAATATGTGAATTTTTTATATTTAGCTAGTCATTATGAAAAGTTGAAGGGTAGTCCAGAAGA
TAACGAACAAAAACAATTGTTTGTGGAGCAGCATAAGCATTATTTAGATGAGATTATTGAGCAAATCAGT
GAATTTTCTAAGCGTGTTATTTTAGCAGATGCCAATTTAGATAAAGTTCTTAGTGCATATAACAAACATA
GAGACAAACCAATACGTGAACAAGCAGAAAATATTATTCATTTATTTACGTTGACGAATCTTGGAGCTCC
CGCTGCTTTTAAATATTTTGATACAACAATTGATCGTAAACGATATACGTCTACAAAAGAAGTTTTAGAT
GCCACTCTTATCCATCAATCCATCACTGGTCTTTATGAAACACGCATTGATTTGAGTCAGCTAGGAGGTG
ACCCAATTGCCGGATCCAAGGCTAGCCCGAAAAAGAAACGCAAAGTTGGGCGCGCCGCCGAGAATGTGGT
GGAACCGGGGCCGCCTTCAGCCAAGCGGCCTAAACTCTCATCTCCGGCCCTCTCGGCGTCCGCCAGCGAT
GGCACAGATTTTGGCTCTCTATTTGACTTGGAGCACGACTTACCAGATGAATTAATCAACTCTACAGAAT
TGGGACTAACCAATGGTGGTGATATTAATCAGCTTCAGACAAGTCTTGGCATGGTACAAGATGCAGCTTC
TAAACATAAACAGCTGTCAGAATTGCTGCGATCTGGTAGTTCCCCTAACCTCAATATGGGAGTTGGTGGC
CCAGGTCAAGTCATGGCCAGCCAGGCCCAACAGAGCAGTCCTGGATTAGGTTTGATAAATAGCATGGTCA
AAAGCCCAATGACACAGGCAGGCTTGACTTCTCCCAACATGGGGATGGGCACTAGTGGACCAAATCAGGG
TCCTACGCAGTCAACAGGTATGATGAACAGTCCAGTAAATCAGCCTGCCATGGGAATGAACACAGGGATG
AATGCGGGCATGAATCCTGGAATGTTGGCTGCAGGCAATGGACAAGGGATAATGCCTAATCAAGTCATGA
ACGGTTCAATTGGAGCAGGCCGAGGGCGACAGAATATGCAGTACCCAAACCCAGGCATGGGAAGTGCTGG
CAACTTACTGACTGAGCCTCTTCAGCAGGGCTCTCCCCAGATGGGAGGACAAACAGGATTGAGAGGCCCC
CAGCCTCTTAAGATGGGAATGATGAACAACCCCAATCCTTATGGTTCACCATATACTCAGAATCCTGGAC
AGCAGATTGGAGCCAGTGGCCTTGGTCTCCAGATTCAGACAAAAACTGTACTATCAAATAACTTATCTCC
ATTTGCTATGGACAAAAAGGCAGTTCCTGGTGGAGGAATGCCCAACATGGGTCAACAGCCAGCCCCGCAG
GTCCAGCAGCCAGGTCTGGTGACTCCAGTTGCCCAAGGGATGGGTTCTGGAGCACATACAGCTGATCCAG
AGAAGCGCAAGCTCATCCAGCAGCAGCTTGTTCTCCTTTTGCATGCTCACAAGTGCCAGCGCCGGGAACA
GGCCAATGGGGAAGTGAGGCAGTGCAACCTTCCCCACTGTCGCACAATGAAGAATGTCCTAAACCACATG
ACACACTGCCAGTCAGGCAAGTCTTGCCAAGTGGCACACTGTGCATCTTCTCGACAAATCATTTCACACT
GGAAGAATTGTACAAGACATGATTGTCCTGTGTGTCTCCCCCTCAAAAATGCTGGTGATAAGAGAAATCA
ACAGCCAATTTTGACTGGAGCACCCGTTGGACTTGGAAATCCTAGCTCTCTAGGGGTGGGTCAACAGTCT
GCCCCCAACCTAAGCACTGTTAGTCAGATTGATCCCAGCTCCATAGAAAGAGCCTATGCAGCTCTTGGAC
TACCCTATCAAGTAAATCAGATGCCGACACAACCCCAGGTGCAAGCAAAGAACCAGCAGAATCAGCAGCC
TGGGCAGTCTCCCCAAGGCATGCGGCCCATGAGCAACATGAGTGCTAGTCCTATGGGAGTAAATGGAGGT
GTAGGAGTTCAAACGCCGAGTCTTCTTTCTGACTCAATGTTGCATTCAGCCATAAATTCTCAAAACCCAA
TGATGAGTGAAAATGCCAGTGTGCCCTCCATGGGTCCTATGCCAACAGCAGCTCAACCATCCACTACTGG
AATTCGGAAACAGTGGCACGAAGATATTACTCAGGATCTTCGAAATCATCTTGTTCACAAACTCGTCCAA
GCCATATTTCCTACGCCGGATCCTGCTGCTTTAAAAGACAGACGGATGGAAAACCTAGTTGCATATGCTC
GGAAAGTTGAAGGGGACATGTATGAATCTGCAAACAATCGAGCGGAATACTACCACCTTCTAGCTGAGAA
AATCTATAAGATCCAGAAAGAACTAGAAGAAAAACGAAGGACCAGACTACAGAAGCAGAACATGCTACCA
AATGCTGCAGGCATGGTTCCAGTTTCCATGAATCCAGGGCCTAACATGGGACAGCCGCAACCAGGAATGA
CTTCTAATGGCCCTCTACCTGACCCAAGTATGATCCGTGGCAGTGTGCCAAACCAGATGATGCCTCGAAT
AACTCCACAATCTGGTTTGAATCAATTTGGCCAGATGAGCATGGCCCAGCCCCCTATTGTACCCCGGCAA
ACCCCTCCTCTTCAGCACCATGGACAGTTGGCTCAACCTGGAGCTCTCAACCCGCCTATGGGCTATGGGC
CTCGTATGCAACAGCCTTCCAACCAGGGCCAGTTCCTTCCTCAGACTCAGTTCCCATCACAGGGAATGAA
TGTAACAAATATCCCTTTGGCTCCGTCCAGCGGTCAAGCTCCAGTGTCTCAAGCACAAATGTCTAGTTCT
TCCTGCCCGGTGAACTCTCCTATAATGCCTCCAGGGTCTCAGGGGAGCCACATTCACTGTCCCCAGCTTC
CTCAACCAGCTCTTCATCAGAATTCACCCTCGCCTGTACCTAGTCGTACCCCCACCCCTCACCATACTCC
CCCAAGCATAGGGGCTCAGCAGCCACCAGCAACAACAATTCCAGCCCCTGTTCCTACACCTCCTGCCATG
CCACCTGGGCCACAGTCCCAGGCTCTACATCCCCCTCCAAGGCAGACACCTACACCACCAACAACACAAC
TTCCCCAACAAGTGCAGCCTTCACTTCCTGCTGCACCTTCTGCTGACCAGCCCCAGCAGCAGCCTCGCTC
ACAGCAGAGCACAGCAGCGTCTGTTCCTACCCCAACAGCACCGCTGCTTCCTCCGCAGCCTGCAACTCCA
CTTTCCCAGCCAGCTGTAAGCATTGAAGGACAGGTATCAAATCCTCCATCTACTAGTAGCACAGAAGTGA
ATTCTCAGGCCATTGCGGAGAAGCAGCCTTCCCAGGAAGTGAAGATGGAGGCCAAAATGGAAGTGGATCA
ACCAGAACCAGCAGATACTCAGCCGGAGGATATTTCAGAGTCTAAAGTGGAAGACTGTAAAATGGAATCT
ACCGAAACAGAAGAGAGAAGCACTGAGTTAAAAACTGAAATAAAAGAGGAGGAAGACCAGCCAAGTACTT
CAGCTACCCAGTCATCTCCGGCTCCAGGACAGTCAAAGAAAAAGATTTTCAAACCAGAAGAACTACGACA
GGCACTGATGCCAACTTTGGAGGCACTTTACCGTCAGGATCCAGAATCCCTTCCCTTTCGTCAACCTGTG
GACCCTCAGCTTTTAGGAATCCCTGATTACTTTGATATTGTGAAGAGCCCCATGGATCTTTCTACCATTA
AGAGGAAGTTAGACACTGGACAGTATCAGGAGCCCTGGCAGTATGTCGATGATATTTGGCTTATGTTCAA
TAATGCCTGGTTATATAACCGGAAAACATCACGGGTATACAAATACTGCTCCAAGCTCTCTGAGGTCTTT
GAACAAGAAATTGACCCAGTGATGCAAAGCCTTGGATACTGTTGTGGCAGAAAGTTGGAGTTCTCTCCAC
AGACACTGTGTTGCTACGGCAAACAGTTGTGCACAATACCTCGTGATGCCACTTATTACAGTTACCAGAA
CAGGTATCATTTCTGTGAGAAGTGTTTCAATGAGATCCAAGGGGAGAGCGTTTCTTTGGGGGATGACCCT
TCCCAGCCTCAAACTACAATAAATAAAGAACAATTTTCCAAGAGAAAAAATGACACACTGGATCCTGAAC
TGTTTGTTGAATGTACAGAGTGCGGAAGAAAGATGCATCAGATCTGTGTCCTTCACCATGAGATCATCTG
GCCTGCTGGATTCGTCTGTGATGGCTGTTTAAAGAAAAGTGCACGAACTAGGAAAGAAAATAAGTTTTCT
GCTAAAAGGTTGCCATCTACCAGACTTGGCACCTTTCTAGAGAATCGTGTGAATGACTTTCTGAGGCGAC
AGAATCACCCTGAGTCAGGAGAGGTCACTGTTAGAGTAGTTCATGCTTCTGACAAAACCGTGGAAGTAAA
ACCAGGCATGAAAGCAAGGTTTGTGGACAGTGGAGAGATGGCAGAATCCTTTCCATACCGAACCAAAGCC
CTCTTTGCCTTTGAAGAAATTGATGGTGTTGACCTGTGCTTCTTTGGCATGCATGTTCAAGAGTATGGCT
CTGACTGCCCTCCACCCAACCAGAGGAGAGTATACATATCTTACCTCGATAGTGTTCATTTCTTCCGTCC
TAAATGCTTGAGGACTGCAGTCTATCATGAAATCCTAATTGGATATTTAGAATATGTCAAGAAATTAGGT
TACACAACAGGGCATATTTGGGCATGTCCACCAAGTGAGGGAGATGATTATATCTTCCATTGCCATCCTC
CTGACCAGAAGATACCCAAGCCCAAGCGACTGCAGGAATGGTACAAAAAAATGCTTGACAAGGCTGTATC
AGAGCGTATTGTCCATGACTACAAGGATATTTTTAAACAAGCTACTGAAGATAGATTAACAAGTGCAAAG
GAATTGCCTTATTTCGAGGGTGATTTCTGGCCCAATGTTCTGGAAGAAAGCATTAAGGAACTGGAACAGG
AGGAAGAAGAGAGAAAACGAGAGGAAAACACCAGCAATGAAAGCACAGATGTGACCAAGGGAGACAGCAA
AAATGCTAAAAAGAAGAATAATAAGAAAACCAGCAAAAATAAGAGCAGCCTGAGTAGGGGCAACAAGAAG
AAACCCGGGATGCCCAATGTATCTAACGACCTCTCACAGAAACTATATGCCACCATGGAGAAGCATAAAG
AGGTCTTCTTTGTGATCCGCCTCATTGCTGGCCCTGCTGCCAACTCCCTGCCTCCCATTGTTGATCCTGA
TCCTCTCATCCCCTGCGATCTGATGGATGGTCGGGATGCGTTTCTCACGCTGGCAAGGGACAAGCACCTG
GAGTTCTCTTCACTCCGAAGAGCCCAGTGGTCCACCATGTGCATGCTGGTGGAGCTGCACACGCAGAGCC
AGGACCGCTTTGTCTACACCTGCAATGAATGCAAGCACCATGTGGAGACACGCTGGCACTGTACTGTCTG
TGAGGATTATGACTTGTGTATCACCTGCTATAACACTAAAAACCATGACCACAAAATGGAGAAACTAGGC
CTTGGCTTAGATGATGAGAGCAACAACCAGCAGGCTGCAGCCACCCAGAGCCCAGGCGATTCTCGCCGCC
TGAGTATCCAGCGCTGCATCCAGTCTCTGGTCCATGCTTGCCAGTGTCGGAATGCCAATTGCTCACTGCC
ATCCTGCCAGAAGATGAAGCGGGTTGTGCAGCATACCAAGGGTTGCAAACGGAAAACCAATGGCGGGTGC
CCCATCTGCAAGCAGCTCATTGCCCTCTGCTGCTACCATGCCAAGCACTGCCAGGAGAACAAATGCCCGG
TGCCGTTCTGCCTAAACATCAAGCAGAAGCTCCGGCAGCAACAGCTGCAGCACCGACTACAGCAGGCCCA
AATGCTTCGCAGGAGGATGGCCAGCATGCAGCGGACTGGTGTGGTTGGGCAGCAACAGGGCCTCCCTTCC
CCCACTCCTGCCACTCCAACGACACCAACTGGCCAACAGCCAACCACCCCGCAGACGCCCCAGCCCACTT
CTCAGCCTCAGCCTACCCCTCCCAATAGCATGCCACCCTACTTGCCCAGGACTCAAGCTGCTGGCCCTGT
GTCCCAGGGTAAGGCAGCAGGCCAGGTGACCCCTCCAACCCCTCCTCAGACTGCTCAGCCACCCCTTCCA
GGGCCCCCACCTGCAGCAGTGGAAATGGCAATGCAGATTCAGAGAGCAGCGGAGACGCAGCGCCAGATGG
CCCACGTGCAAATTTTTCAAAGGCCAATCCAACACCAGATGCCCCCGATGACTCCCATGGCCCCCATGGG
TATGAACCCACCTCCCATGACCAGAGGTCCCAGTGGGCATTTGGAGCCAGGGATGGGACCGACAGGGATG
CAGCAACAGCCACCCTGGAGCCAAGGAGGATTGCCTCAGCCCCAGCAACTACAGTCTGGGATGCCAAGGC
CAGCCATGATGTCAGTGGCCCAGCATGGTCAACCTTTGAACATGGCTCCACAACCAGGATTGGGCCAGGT
AGGTATCAGCCCACTCAAACCAGGCACTGTGTCTCAACAAGCCTTACAAAACCTTTTGCGGACTCTCAGG
TCTCCCAGCTCTCCCCTGCAGCAGCAACAGGTGCTTAGTATCCTTCACGCCAACCCCCAGCTGTTGGCTG
CATTCATCAAGCAGCGGGCTGCCAAGTATGCCAACTCTAATCCACAACCCATCCCTGGGCAGCCTGGCAT
GCCCCAGGGGCAGCCAGGGCTACAGCCACCTACCATGCCAGGTCAGCAGGGGGTCCACTCCAATCCAGCC
ATGCAGAACATGAATCCAATGCAGGCGGGCGTTCAGAGGGCTGGCCTGCCCCAGCAGCAACCACAGCAGC
AACTCCAGCCACCCATGGGAGGGATGAGCCCCCAGGCTCAGCAGATGAACATGAACCACAACACCATGCC
TTCACAATTCCGAGACATCTTGAGACGACAGCAAATGATGCAACAGCAGCAGCAACAGGGAGCAGGGCCA
GGAATAGGCCCTGGAATGGCCAACCATAACCAGTTCCAGCAACCCCAAGGAGTTGGCTACCCACCACAGC
AGCAGCAGCGGATGCAGCATCACATGCAACAGATGCAACAAGGAAATATGGGACAGATAGGCCAGCTTCC
CCAGGCCTTGGGAGCAGAGGCAGGTGCCAGTCTACAGGCCTATCAGCAGCGACTCCTTCAGCAACAGATG
GGGTCCCCTGTTCAGCCCAACCCCATGAGCCCCCAGCAGCATATGCTCCCAAATCAGGCCCAGTCCCCAC
ACCTACAAGGCCAGCAGATCCCTAATTCTCTCTCCAATCAAGTGCGCTCTCCCCAGCCTGTCCCTTCTCC
ACGGCCACAGTCCCAGCCCCCCCACTCCAGTCCTTCCCCAAGGATGCAGCCTCAGCCTTCTCCACACCAC
GTTTCCCCACAGACAAGTTCCCCACATCCTGGACTGGTAGCTGCCCAGGCCAACCCCATGGAACAAGGGC
ATTTTGCCAGCCCGGACCAGAATTCAATGCTTTCTCAGCTTGCTAGCAATCCAGGCATGGCAAACCTCCA
TGGTGCAAGCGCCACGGACCTGGGACTCAGCACCGATAACTCAGACTTGAATTCAAACCTCTCACAGAGT
ACACTAGACATACACTACCCGTACGACGTTCCGGACTACGCTTCTTGAGTTTAAACCGCTGATCAGCCTC
GACTGTGCCTTCTAGTTGCCAGCCATCTGTTGTTTGCCCCTCCCCCGTGCCTTCCTTGACCCTGGAAGGT
GCCACTCCCACTGTCCTTTCCTAATAAAATGAGGAAATTGCATCGCATTGTCTGAGTAGGTGTCATTCTA
TTCTGGGGGGTGGGGTGGGGCAGGACAGCAAGGGGGAGGATTGGGAAGACAATAGCAGGCATGCTGGGGA
TGCGGTGGGCTCTATGGCTTCTGAGGCGGAAAGAACCAGCTGGGGCTCTAGGGGGTATCCCC
[124 nt withheld, positions 12733-12856]
C
[91 nt withheld, positions 12858-12948]
A
[49 nt withheld, positions 12950-12998]
CCTTTGACGTTGGAGTCCACGTTCTTT
[37 nt withheld, positions 13026-13062]
ACCCTATCTCGGTCTATTCTTTTGATTTATAAGGGATTTTGCCGATTTCGGCCTATTGGTTAAAAAATGA
GCTGATTTAACAAAAATTTAACGCGAATTAATTCTGTGGAATGTGTGTCAGTTAGGGTGTGGAAAGTCCC
CAGGCTCCCCAGCAGGCAGAAGTATGCAAAGCATGCATCTCAATTAGTCAGCAACCAGGTGTGGAAAGTC
CCCAGGCTCCCCAGCAGGCAGAAGTATGCAAAGCATGCATCTCAATTAGTCAGCAACCATAGTCCCGCCC
CTAACTCCGCCCATCCCGCCCCTAACTCCGCCCAGTTCCGCCCATTCTCCGCCCCATGGCTGACTAATTT
TTTTTATTTATGCAGAGGCCGAGGCCGCCTCTGCCTCTGAGCTATTCCAGAAGTAGTGAGGAGGCTTTTT
TGGAGGCCTAGGCTTTTGCAAAAAGCTCCCGGGAGCTTGTATATCCATTTTCGGATCTGATCAAGAGACA
GGATGAGGATCGTTTCGCATGATTGAACAAGATGGATTGCACGCAGGTTCTCCGGCCGCTTGGGTGGAGA
GGCTATTCGGCTATGACTGGGCACAACAGACAATCGGCTGCTCTGATGCCGCCGTGTTCCGGCTGTCAGC
GCAGGGGCGCCCGGTTCTTTTTGTCAAGACCGACCTGTCCGGTGCCCTGAATGAACTGCAGGACGAGGCA
GCGCGGCTATCGTGGCTGGCCACGACGGGCGTTCCTTGCGCAGCTGTGCTCGACGTTGTCACTGAAGCGG
GAAGGGACTGGCTGCTATTGGGCGAAGTGCCGGGGCAGGATCTCCTGTCATCTCACCTTGCTCCTGCCGA
GAAAGTATCCATCATGGCTGATGCAATGCGGCGGCTGCATACGCTTGATCCGGCTACCTGCCCATTCGAC
CACCAAGCGAAACATCGCATCGAGCGAGCACGTACTCGGATGGAAGCCGGTCTTGTCGATCAGGATGATC
TGGACGAAGAGCATCAGGGGCTCGCGCCAGCCGAACTGTTCGCCAGGCTCAAGGCGCGCATGCCCGACGG
CGAGGATCTCGTCGTGACCCATGGCGATGCCTGCTTGCCGAATATCATGGTGGAAAATGGCCGCTTTTCT
GGATTCATCGACTGTGGCCGGCTGGGTGTGGCGGACCGCTATCAGGACATAGCGTTGGCTACCCGTGATA
TTGCTGAAGAGCTTGGCGGCGAATGGGCTGACCGCTTCCTCGTGCTTTACGGTATCGCCGCTCCCGATTC
GCAGCGCATCGCCTTCTATCGCCTTCTTGACGAGTTCTTCTGAGCGGGACTCTGGGGTTCGAAATGACCG
ACCAAGCGACGCCCAACCTGCCATCACGAGATTTCGATTCCACCGCCGCCTTCTATGAAAGGTTGGGCTT
CGGAATCGTTTTCCGGGACGCCGGCTGGATGATCCTCCAGCGCGGGGATCTCATGCTGGAGTTCTTCGCC
CACCCCAACTTGTTTATTGCAGCTTATAATGGTTACAAATAAAGCAATAGCATCACAAATTTCACAAATA
AAGCATTTTTTTCACTGCATTCTAGTTGTGGTTTGTCCAAACTCATCAATGTATCTTATCATGTCTGTAT
ACCGTCGACCTCTAGCTAGAGCTTGGCGTAATCATGGTCATAGCTGTTTCCTGTGTGAAATTGTTATCCG
CTCACAATTCCACACAACATACGAGCCGGAAGCATAAAGTGTAAAGCCTGGGGTGCCTAATGAGTGAGCT
AACTCACATTAATTGCGTTGCGCTCACTGCCCGCTTTCCAGTCGGGAAACCTGTCGTGCCAGCTGCATTA
ATGAATCGGCCAACGCGCGGGGAGAGGCGGTTTGCGTATTGGGCGCTCTTCCGCTTCCTCGCTCACTGAC
TCGCTGCGCTCGGTCGTTCGGCTGCGGCGAGCGGTATCAGCTCACTCAAAGGCGGTAATACGGTTATCCA
CAGAATCAGGGGATAACGCAGGAAAGAACATGTGAGCAAAAGGCCAGCAAAAGGCCAGGAACCGTAAAAA
GGCCGCGTTGCTGGCGTTTTTCCATAGGCTCCGCCCCCCTGACGAGCATCACAAAAATCGACGCTCAAGT
CAGAGGTGGCGAAACCCGACAGGACTATAAAGATACCAGGCGTTTCCCCCTGGAAGCTCCCTCGTGCGCT
CTCCTGTTCCGACCCTGCCGCTTACCGGATACCTGTCCGCCTTTCTCCCTTCGGGAAGCGTGGCGCTTTC
TCATAGCTCACGCTGTAGGTATCTCAGTTCGGTGTAGGTCGTTCGCTCCAAGCTGGGCTGTGTGCACGAA
CCCCCCGTTCAGCCCGACCGCTGCGCCTTATCCGGTAACTATCGTCTTGAGTCCAACCCGGTAAGACACG
ACTTATCGCCACTGGCAGCAGCCACTGGTAACAGGATTAGCAGAGCGAGGTATGTAGGCGGTGCTACAGA
GTTCTTGAAGTGGTGGCCTAACTACGGCTACACTAGAAGAACAGTATTTGGTATCTGCGCTCTGCTGAAG
CCAGTTACCTTCGGAAAAAGAGTTGGTAGCTCTTGATCCGGCAAACAAACCACCGCTGGTAGCGGTGGTT
TTTTTGTTTGCAAGCAGCAGATTACGCGCAGAAAAAAAGGATCTCAAGAAGATCCTTTGATCTTTTCTAC
GGGGTCTGACGCTCAGTGGAACGAAAACTCACGTTAAGGGATTTTGGTCATGAGATTATCAAAAAGGATC
TTCACCTAGATCCTTTTAAATTAAAAATGAAGTTTTAAATCAATCTAAAGTATATATGAGTAAACTTGGT
CTGACAGTTACCAATGCTTAATCAGTGAGGCACCTATCTCAGCGATCTGTCTATTTCGTTCATCCATAGT
TGCCTGACTCCCCGTCGTGTAGATAACTACGATACGGGAGGGCTTACCATCTGGCCCCAGTGCTGCAATG
ATACCGCGAGACCCACGCTCACCGGCTCCAGATTTATCAGCAATAAACCAGCCAGCCGGAAGGGCCGAGC
GCAGAAGTGGTCCTGCAACTTTATCCGCCTCCATCCAGTCTATTAATTGTTGCCGGGAAGCTAGAGTAAG
TAGTTCGCCAGTTAATAGTTTGCGCAACGTTGTTGCCATTGCTACAGGCATCGTGGTGTCACGCTCGTCG
TTTGGTATGGCTTCATTCAGCTCCGGTTCCCAACGATCAAGGCGAGTTACATGATCCCCCATGTTGTGCA
AAAAAGCGGTTAGCTCCTTCGGTCCTCCGATCGTTGTCAGAAGTAAGTTGGCCGCAGTGTTATCACTCAT
GGTTATGGCAGCACTGCATAATTCTCTTACTGTCATGCCATCCGTAAGATGCTTTTCTGTGACTGGTGAG
TACTCAACCAAGTCATTCTGAGAATAGTGTATGCGGCGACCGAGTTGCTCTTGCCCGGCGTCAATACGGG
ATAATACCGCGCCACATAGCAGAACTTTAAAAGTGCTCATCATTGGAAAACGTTCTTCGGGGCGAAAACT
CTCAAGGATCTTACCGCTGTTGAGATCCAGTTCGATGTAACCCACTCGTGCACCCAACTGATCTTCAGCA
TCTTTTACTTTCACCAGCGTTTCTGGGTGAGCAAAAACAGGAAGGCAAAATGCCGCAAAAAAGGGAATAA
GGGCGACACGGAAATGTTGAATACTCATACTCTTCCTTTTTCAATATTATTGAAGCATTTATCAGGGTTA
TTGTCTCATGAGCGGATACATATTTGAATGTATTTAGAAAAATAAACAAATAGGGGTTCCGCGCACATTT
CCCCGAAAAGTGCCACCTGACGTC
