Features (pLannotate 1.2.2; 22 found; start..end, strand, type, name):
     28..80      -  misc_feature   bom (fragment): basis of mobility region from pBR322
    235..614     +  enhancer       CMV enhancer: human cytomegalovirus immediate early enhancer
    615..818     +  promoter       CMV promoter: human cytomegalovirus (CMV) immediate early promoter
    814..847     +  LTR            5' LTR (truncated) (fragment): truncated 5' long terminal repeat (LTR) from HIV-1
    863..881     +  promoter       T7 promoter: promoter for bacteriophage T7 RNA polymerase
    907..972     +  CDS            3xFLAG: three tandem FLAG® epitope tags, followed by an enterokinase cleavage site
   1009..5112    +  CDS            dCas9: catalytically dead mutant of the Cas9 endonuclease from the Streptococcus pyogenes Type II CRISPR/Cas system RNA-guided DNA-binding protein that lacks endonuclease activity due to the D10A mutation in the RuvC catalytic domain and the H840A mutation in the HNH catalytic domain
   8305..10155   +  CDS            p300 core: catalytic histone acetyltransferase core of the human E1A-associated protein p300 (Delvecchio et al., 2013); EP300
  12463..12687   +  polyA_signal   bGH poly(A) signal: bovine growth hormone polyadenylation signal
  12691..12712   +  promoter       SV40 promoter (fragment): SV40 enhancer and early promoter
  12733..13161   +  rep_origin     f1 ori (sequence partly withheld): f1 bacteriophage origin of replication; arrow indicates direction of (+) strand synthesis
  13175..13504   +  promoter       SV40 promoter: SV40 enhancer and early promoter
  13571..14362   +  CDS            neo: KKA2_KLEPN - Also known as kan, nptII. Experimental evidence at protein level: Swiss-Prot protein existence level 1. Resistance to kanamycin, neomycin, paromomycin, ribostamycin, butirosin and gentamicin B. From Klebsiella pneumoniae.
  14386..14544   +  CDS            ble (fragment): BLE_KLEPN - Experimental evidence at protein level: Swiss-Prot protein existence level 1. Binding protein with a strong affinity to the bleomycin family of antibiotics. Binds to CL990; an antimitotic-antibiotic compound. From Klebsiella pneumoniae.
  14539..14660   +  polyA_signal   SV40 poly(A) signal: SV40 polyadenylation signal
  14731..14753   -  protein_bind   lac operator (fragment): The lac repressor binds to the lac operator to inhibit transcription in E. coli. This inhibition can be relieved by adding lactose or isopropyl-β-D-thiogalactopyranoside (IPTG). lac repressor encoded by lacI
  14757..14787   -  promoter       lac promoter: promoter for the E. coli lac operon
  14802..14823   -  protein_bind   CAP binding site: CAP binding activates transcription in the presence of cAMP. E. coli catabolite activator protein
  14836..14928   -  CDS            lacI (fragment): lac repressor; lacI; The lac repressor binds to the lac operator to inhibit transcription in E. coli. This inhibition can be relieved by adding lactose or isopropyl-β-D-thiogalactopyranoside (IPTG).
  15111..15696   -  rep_origin     ori: high-copy-number ColE1/pMB1/pBR322/pUC origin of replication
  15867..16727   -  CDS            AmpR: β-lactamase; bla; confers resistance to ampicillin, carbenicillin, and related antibiotics
  16728..16832   -  promoter       AmpR promoter: bla
>Addgene plasmid #61356 | pcDNA-dCas9-FLp300 | analyzer sequence | sequence record 99784
GACGGATCGGGAGATCTCCCGATCCCCTATGGTGCACTCTCAGTACAATCTGCTCTGATGCCGCATAGTT
AAGCCAGTATCTGCTCCCTGCTTGTGTGTTGGAGGTCGCTGAGTAGTGCGCGAGCAAAATTTAAGCTACA
ACAAGGCAAGGCTTGACCGACAATTGCATGAAGAATCTGCTTAGGGTTAGGCGTTTTGCGCTGCTTCGCG
ATGTACGGGCCAGATATACGCGTTGACATTGATTATTGACTAGTTATTAATAGTAATCAATTACGGGGTC
ATTAGTTCATAGCCCATATATGGAGTTCCGCGTTACATAACTTACGGTAAATGGCCCGCCTGGCTGACCG
CCCAACGACCCCCGCCCATTGACGTCAATAATGACGTATGTTCCCATAGTAACGCCAATAGGGACTTTCC
ATTGACGTCAATGGGTGGAGTATTTACGGTAAACTGCCCACTTGGCAGTACATCAAGTGTATCATATGCC
AAGTACGCCCCCTATTGACGTCAATGACGGTAAATGGCCCGCCTGGCATTATGCCCAGTACATGACCTTA
TGGGACTTTCCTACTTGGCAGTACATCTACGTATTAGTCATCGCTATTACCATGGTGATGCGGTTTTGGC
AGTACATCAATGGGCGTGGATAGCGGTTTGACTCACGGGGATTTCCAAGTCTCCACCCCATTGACGTCAA
TGGGAGTTTGTTTTGGCACCAAAATCAACGGGACTTTCCAAAATGTCGTAACAACTCCGCCCCATTGACG
CAAATGGGCGGTAGGCGTGTACGGTGGGAGGTCTATATAAGCAGAGCTCTCTGGCTAACTAGAGAACCCA
CTGCTTACTGGCTTATCGAAATTAATACGACTCACTATAGGGAGACCCAAGCTGGCTAGCGCCATGGACT
ACAAAGACCATGACGGTGATTATAAAGATCATGACATCGATTACAAGGATGACGATGACAAGATGGCCCC
CAAGAAGAAGAGGAAGGTGGGCCGCGGAATGGATAAGAAATACTCAATAGGCTTAGCTATCGGCACAAAT
AGCGTCGGATGGGCGGTGATCACTGATGAATATAAGGTTCCGTCTAAAAAGTTCAAGGTTCTGGGAAATA
CAGACCGCCACAGTATCAAAAAAAATCTTATAGGGGCTCTTTTATTTGACAGTGGAGAGACAGCGGAAGC
GACTCGTCTCAAACGGACAGCTCGTAGAAGGTATACACGTCGGAAGAATCGTATTTGTTATCTACAGGAG
ATTTTTTCAAATGAGATGGCGAAAGTAGATGATAGTTTCTTTCATCGACTTGAAGAGTCTTTTTTGGTGG
AAGAAGACAAGAAGCATGAACGTCATCCTATTTTTGGAAATATAGTAGATGAAGTTGCTTATCATGAGAA
ATATCCAACTATCTATCATCTGCGAAAAAAATTGGTAGATTCTACTGATAAAGCGGATTTGCGCTTAATC
TATTTGGCCTTAGCGCATATGATTAAGTTTCGTGGTCATTTTTTGATTGAGGGAGATTTAAATCCTGATA
ATAGTGATGTGGACAAACTATTTATCCAGTTGGTACAAACCTACAATCAATTATTTGAAGAAAACCCTAT
TAACGCAAGTGGAGTAGATGCTAAAGCGATTCTTTCTGCACGATTGAGTAAATCAAGACGATTAGAAAAT
CTCATTGCTCAGCTCCCCGGTGAGAAGAAAAATGGCTTATTTGGGAATCTCATTGCTTTGTCATTGGGTT
TGACCCCTAATTTTAAATCAAATTTTGATTTGGCAGAAGATGCTAAATTACAGCTTTCAAAAGATACTTA
CGATGATGATTTAGATAATTTATTGGCGCAAATTGGAGATCAATATGCTGATTTGTTTTTGGCAGCTAAG
AATTTATCAGATGCTATTTTACTTTCAGATATCCTAAGAGTAAATACTGAAATAACTAAGGCTCCCCTAT
CAGCTTCAATGATTAAACGCTACGATGAACATCATCAAGACTTGACTCTTTTAAAAGCTTTAGTTCGACA
ACAACTTCCAGAAAAGTATAAAGAAATCTTTTTTGATCAATCAAAAAACGGATATGCAGGTTATATTGAT
GGGGGAGCTAGCCAAGAAGAATTTTATAAATTTATCAAACCAATTTTAGAAAAAATGGATGGTACTGAGG
AATTATTGGTGAAACTAAATCGTGAAGATTTGCTGCGCAAGCAACGGACCTTTGACAACGGCTCTATTCC
CCATCAAATTCACTTGGGTGAGCTGCATGCTATTTTGAGAAGACAAGAAGACTTTTATCCATTTTTAAAA
GACAATCGTGAGAAGATTGAAAAAATCTTGACTTTTCGAATTCCTTATTATGTTGGTCCATTGGCGCGTG
GCAATAGTCGTTTTGCATGGATGACTCGGAAGTCTGAAGAAACAATTACCCCATGGAATTTTGAAGAAGT
TGTCGATAAAGGTGCTTCAGCTCAATCATTTATTGAACGCATGACAAACTTTGATAAAAATCTTCCAAAT
GAAAAAGTACTACCAAAACATAGTTTGCTTTATGAGTATTTTACGGTTTATAACGAATTGACAAAGGTCA
AATATGTTACTGAAGGAATGCGAAAACCAGCATTTCTTTCAGGTGAACAGAAGAAAGCCATTGTTGATTT
ACTCTTCAAAACAAATCGAAAAGTAACCGTTAAGCAATTAAAAGAAGATTATTTCAAAAAAATAGAATGT
TTTGATAGTGTTGAAATTTCAGGAGTTGAAGATAGATTTAATGCTTCATTAGGTACCTACCATGATTTGC
TAAAAATTATTAAAGATAAAGATTTTTTGGATAATGAAGAAAATGAAGATATCTTAGAGGATATTGTTTT
AACATTGACCTTATTTGAAGATAGGGAGATGATTGAGGAAAGACTTAAAACATATGCTCACCTCTTTGAT
GATAAGGTGATGAAACAGCTTAAACGTCGCCGTTATACTGGTTGGGGACGTTTGTCTCGAAAATTGATTA
ATGGTATTAGGGATAAGCAATCTGGCAAAACAATATTAGATTTTTTGAAATCAGATGGTTTTGCCAATCG
CAATTTTATGCAGCTGATCCATGATGATAGTTTGACATTTAAAGAAGACATTCAAAAAGCACAAGTGTCT
GGACAAGGCGATAGTTTACATGAACATATTGCAAATTTAGCTGGTAGCCCTGCTATTAAAAAAGGTATTT
TACAGACTGTAAAAGTTGTTGATGAATTGGTCAAAGTAATGGGGCGGCATAAGCCAGAAAATATCGTTAT
TGAAATGGCACGTGAAAATCAGACAACTCAAAAGGGCCAGAAAAATTCGCGAGAGCGTATGAAACGAATC
GAAGAAGGTATCAAAGAATTAGGAAGTCAGATTCTTAAAGAGCATCCTGTTGAAAATACTCAATTGCAAA
ATGAAAAGCTCTATCTCTATTATCTCCAAAATGGAAGAGACATGTATGTGGACCAAGAATTAGATATTAA
TCGTTTAAGTGATTATGATGTCGATGCCATTGTTCCACAAAGTTTCCTTAAAGACGATTCAATAGACAAT
AAGGTCTTAACGCGTTCTGATAAAAATCGTGGTAAATCGGATAACGTTCCAAGTGAAGAAGTAGTCAAAA
AGATGAAAAACTATTGGAGACAACTTCTAAACGCCAAGTTAATCACTCAACGTAAGTTTGATAATTTAAC
GAAAGCTGAACGTGGAGGTTTGAGTGAACTTGATAAAGCTGGTTTTATCAAACGCCAATTGGTTGAAACT
CGCCAAATCACTAAGCATGTGGCACAAATTTTGGATAGTCGCATGAATACTAAATACGATGAAAATGATA
AACTTATTCGAGAGGTTAAAGTGATTACCTTAAAATCTAAATTAGTTTCTGACTTCCGAAAAGATTTCCA
ATTCTATAAAGTACGTGAGATTAACAATTACCATCATGCCCATGATGCGTATCTAAATGCCGTCGTTGGA
ACTGCTTTGATTAAGAAATATCCAAAACTTGAATCGGAGTTTGTCTATGGTGATTATAAAGTTTATGATG
TTCGTAAAATGATTGCTAAGTCTGAGCAAGAAATAGGCAAAGCAACCGCAAAATATTTCTTTTACTCTAA
TATCATGAACTTCTTCAAAACAGAAATTACACTTGCAAATGGAGAGATTCGCAAACGCCCTCTAATCGAA
ACTAATGGGGAAACTGGAGAAATTGTCTGGGATAAAGGGCGAGATTTTGCCACAGTGCGCAAAGTATTGT
CCATGCCCCAAGTCAATATTGTCAAGAAAACAGAAGTACAGACAGGCGGATTCTCCAAGGAGTCAATTTT
ACCAAAAAGAAATTCGGACAAGCTTATTGCTCGTAAAAAAGACTGGGATCCAAAAAAATATGGTGGTTTT
GATAGTCCAACGGTAGCTTATTCAGTCCTAGTGGTTGCTAAGGTGGAAAAAGGGAAATCGAAGAAGTTAA
AATCCGTTAAAGAGTTACTAGGGATCACAATTATGGAAAGAAGTTCCTTTGAAAAAAATCCGATTGACTT
TTTAGAAGCTAAAGGATATAAGGAAGTTAAAAAAGACTTAATCATTAAACTACCTAAATATAGTCTTTTT
GAGTTAGAAAACGGTCGTAAACGGATGCTGGCTAGTGCCGGAGAATTACAAAAAGGAAATGAGCTGGCTC
TGCCAAGCAAATATGTGAATTTTTTATATTTAGCTAGTCATTATGAAAAGTTGAAGGGTAGTCCAGAAGA
TAACGAACAAAAACAATTGTTTGTGGAGCAGCATAAGCATTATTTAGATGAGATTATTGAGCAAATCAGT
GAATTTTCTAAGCGTGTTATTTTAGCAGATGCCAATTTAGATAAAGTTCTTAGTGCATATAACAAACATA
GAGACAAACCAATACGTGAACAAGCAGAAAATATTATTCATTTATTTACGTTGACGAATCTTGGAGCTCC
CGCTGCTTTTAAATATTTTGATACAACAATTGATCGTAAACGATATACGTCTACAAAAGAAGTTTTAGAT
GCCACTCTTATCCATCAATCCATCACTGGTCTTTATGAAACACGCATTGATTTGAGTCAGCTAGGAGGTG
ACCCAATTGCCGGATCCAAGGCTAGCCCGAAAAAGAAACGCAAAGTTGGGCGCGCCGCCGAGAATGTGGT
GGAACCGGGGCCGCCTTCAGCCAAGCGGCCTAAACTCTCATCTCCGGCCCTCTCGGCGTCCGCCAGCGAT
GGCACAGATTTTGGCTCTCTATTTGACTTGGAGCACGACTTACCAGATGAATTAATCAACTCTACAGAAT
TGGGACTAACCAATGGTGGTGATATTAATCAGCTTCAGACAAGTCTTGGCATGGTACAAGATGCAGCTTC
TAAACATAAACAGCTGTCAGAATTGCTGCGATCTGGTAGTTCCCCTAACCTCAATATGGGAGTTGGTGGC
CCAGGTCAAGTCATGGCCAGCCAGGCCCAACAGAGCAGTCCTGGATTAGGTTTGATAAATAGCATGGTCA
AAAGCCCAATGACACAGGCAGGCTTGACTTCTCCCAACATGGGGATGGGCACTAGTGGACCAAATCAGGG
TCCTACGCAGTCAACAGGTATGATGAACAGTCCAGTAAATCAGCCTGCCATGGGAATGAACACAGGGATG
AATGCGGGCATGAATCCTGGAATGTTGGCTGCAGGCAATGGACAAGGGATAATGCCTAATCAAGTCATGA
ACGGTTCAATTGGAGCAGGCCGAGGGCGACAGAATATGCAGTACCCAAACCCAGGCATGGGAAGTGCTGG
CAACTTACTGACTGAGCCTCTTCAGCAGGGCTCTCCCCAGATGGGAGGACAAACAGGATTGAGAGGCCCC
CAGCCTCTTAAGATGGGAATGATGAACAACCCCAATCCTTATGGTTCACCATATACTCAGAATCCTGGAC
AGCAGATTGGAGCCAGTGGCCTTGGTCTCCAGATTCAGACAAAAACTGTACTATCAAATAACTTATCTCC
ATTTGCTATGGACAAAAAGGCAGTTCCTGGTGGAGGAATGCCCAACATGGGTCAACAGCCAGCCCCGCAG
GTCCAGCAGCCAGGTCTGGTGACTCCAGTTGCCCAAGGGATGGGTTCTGGAGCACATACAGCTGATCCAG
AGAAGCGCAAGCTCATCCAGCAGCAGCTTGTTCTCCTTTTGCATGCTCACAAGTGCCAGCGCCGGGAACA
GGCCAATGGGGAAGTGAGGCAGTGCAACCTTCCCCACTGTCGCACAATGAAGAATGTCCTAAACCACATG
ACACACTGCCAGTCAGGCAAGTCTTGCCAAGTGGCACACTGTGCATCTTCTCGACAAATCATTTCACACT
GGAAGAATTGTACAAGACATGATTGTCCTGTGTGTCTCCCCCTCAAAAATGCTGGTGATAAGAGAAATCA
ACAACCAATTTTGACTGGAGCACCCGTTGGACTTGGAAATCCTAGCTCTCTAGGGGTGGGTCAACAGTCT
GCCCCCAACCTAAGCACTGTTAGTCAGATTGATCCCAGCTCCATAGAAAGAGCCTATGCAGCTCTTGGAC
TACCCTATCAAGTAAATCAGATGCCGACACAACCCCAGGTGCAAGCAAAGAACCAGCAGAATCAGCAGCC
TGGGCAGTCTCCCCAAGGCATGCGGCCCATGAGCAACATGAGTGCTAGTCCTATGGGAGTAAATGGAGGT
GTAGGAGTTCAAACGCCGAGTCTTCTTTCTGACTCAATGTTGCATTCAGCCATAAATTCTCAAAACCCAA
TGATGAGTGAAAATGCCAGTGTGCCCTCCATGGGTCCTATGCCAACAGCAGCTCAACCATCCACTACTGG
AATTCGGAAACAGTGGCACGAAGATATTACTCAGGATCTTCGAAATCATCTTGTTCACAAACTCGTCCAA
GCCATATTTCCTACGCCGGATCCTGCTGCTTTAAAAGACAGACGGATGGAAAACCTAGTTGCATATGCTC
GGAAAGTTGAAGGGGACATGTATGAATCTGCAAACAATCGAGCGGAATACTACCACCTTCTAGCTGAGAA
AATCTATAAGATCCAGAAAGAACTAGAAGAAAAACGAAGGACCAGACTACAGAAGCAGAACATGCTACCA
AATGCTGCAGGCATGGTTCCAGTTTCCATGAATCCAGGGCCTAACATGGGACAGCCGCAACCAGGAATGA
CTTCTAATGGCCCTCTACCTGACCCAAGTATGATCCGTGGCAGTGTGCCAAACCAGATGATGCCTCGAAT
AACTCCACAATCTGGTTTGAATCAATTTGGCCAGATGAGCATGGCCCAGCCCCCTATTGTACCCCGGCAA
ACCCCTCCTCTTCAGCACCATGGACAGTTGGCTCAACCTGGAGCTCTCAACCCGCCTATGGGCTATGGGC
CTCGTATGCAACAGCCTTCCAACCAGGGCCAGTTCCTTCCTCAGACTCAGTTCCCATCACAGGGAATGAA
TGTAACAAATATCCCTTTGGCTCCGTCCAGCGGTCAAGCTCCAGTGTCTCAAGCACAAATGTCTAGTTCT
TCCTGCCCGGTGAACTCTCCTATAATGCCTCCAGGGTCTCAGGGGAGCCACATTCACTGTCCCCAGCTTC
CTCAACCAGCTCTTCATCAGAATTCACCCTCGCCTGTACCTAGTCGTACCCCCACCCCTCACCATACTCC
CCCAAGCATAGGGGCTCAGCAGCCACCAGCAACAACAATTCCAGCCCCTGTTCCTACACCTCCTGCCATG
CCACCTGGGCCACAGTCCCAGGCTCTACATCCCCCTCCAAGGCAGACACCTACACCACCAACAACACAAC
TTCCCCAACAAGTGCAGCCTTCACTTCCTGCTGCACCTTCTGCTGACCAGCCCCAGCAGCAGCCTCGCTC
ACAGCAGAGCACAGCAGCGTCTGTTCCTACCCCAACAGCACCGCTGCTTCCTCCGCAGCCTGCAACTCCA
CTTTCCCAGCCAGCTGTAAGCATTGAAGGACAGGTATCAAATCCTCCATCTACTAGTAGCACAGAAGTGA
ATTCTCAGGCCATTGCGGAGAAGCAGCCTTCCCAGGAAGTGAAGATGGAGGCCAAAATGGAAGTGGATCA
ACCAGAACCAGCAGATACTCAGCCGGAGGATATTTCAGAGTCTAAAGTGGAAGACTGTAAAATGGAATCT
ACCGAAACAGAAGAGAGAAGCACTGAGTTAAAAACTGAAATAAAAGAGGAGGAAGACCAGCCAAGTACTT
CAGCTACCCAGTCATCTCCGGCTCCAGGACAGTCAAAGAAAAAGATTTTCAAACCAGAAGAACTACGACA
GGCACTGATGCCAACTTTGGAGGCACTTTACCGTCAGGATCCAGAATCCCTTCCCTTTCGTCAACCTGTG
GACCCTCAGCTTTTAGGAATCCCTGATTACTTTGATATTGTGAAGAGCCCCATGGATCTTTCTACCATTA
AGAGGAAGTTAGACACTGGACAGTATCAGGAGCCCTGGCAGTATGTCGATGATATTTGGCTTATGTTCAA
TAATGCCTGGTTATATAACCGGAAAACATCACGGGTATACAAATACTGCTCCAAGCTCTCTGAGGTCTTT
GAACAAGAAATTGACCCAGTGATGCAAAGCCTTGGATACTGTTGTGGCAGAAAGTTGGAGTTCTCTCCAC
AGACACTGTGTTGCTACGGCAAACAGTTGTGCACAATACCTCGTGATGCCACTTATTACAGTTACCAGAA
CAGGTATCATTTCTGTGAGAAGTGTTTCAATGAGATCCAAGGGGAGAGCGTTTCTTTGGGGGATGACCCT
TCCCAGCCTCAAACTACAATAAATAAAGAACAATTTTCCAAGAGAAAAAATGACACACTGGATCCTGAAC
TGTTTGTTGAATGTACAGAGTGCGGAAGAAAGATGCATCAGATCTGTGTCCTTCACCATGAGATCATCTG
GCCTGCTGGATTCGTCTGTGATGGCTGTTTAAAGAAAAGTGCACGAACTAGGAAAGAAAATAAGTTTTCT
GCTAAAAGGTTGCCATCTACCAGACTTGGCACCTTTCTAGAGAATCGTGTGAATGACTTTCTGAGGCGAC
AGAATCACCCTGAGTCAGGAGAGGTCACTGTTAGAGTAGTTCATGCTTCTGACAAAACCGTGGAAGTAAA
ACCAGGCATGAAAGCAAGGTTTGTGGACAGTGGAGAGATGGCAGAATCCTTTCCATACCGAACCAAAGCC
CTCTTTGCCTTTGAAGAAATTGATGGTGTTGACCTGTGCTTCTTTGGCATGCATGTTCAAGAGTATGGCT
CTGACTGCCCTCCACCCAACCAGAGGAGAGTATACATATCTTACCTCGATAGTGTTCATTTCTTCCGTCC
TAAATGCTTGAGGACTGCAGTCTATCATGAAATCCTAATTGGATATTTAGAATATGTCAAGAAATTAGGT
TACACAACAGGGCATATTTGGGCATGTCCACCAAGTGAGGGAGATGATTATATCTTCCATTGCCATCCTC
CTGACCAGAAGATACCCAAGCCCAAGCGACTGCAGGAATGGTACAAAAAAATGCTTGACAAGGCTGTATC
AGAGCGTATTGTCCATGACTACAAGGATATTTTTAAACAAGCTACTGAAGATAGATTAACAAGTGCAAAG
GAATTGCCTTATTTCGAGGGTGATTTCTGGCCCAATGTTCTGGAAGAAAGCATTAAGGAACTGGAACAGG
AGGAAGAAGAGAGAAAACGAGAGGAAAACACCAGCAATGAAAGCACAGATGTGACCAAGGGAGACAGCAA
AAATGCTAAAAAGAAGAATAATAAGAAAACCAGCAAAAATAAGAGCAGCCTGAGTAGGGGCAACAAGAAG
AAACCCGGGATGCCCAATGTATCTAACGACCTCTCACAGAAACTATATGCCACCATGGAGAAGCATAAAG
AGGTCTTCTTTGTGATCCGCCTCATTGCTGGCCCTGCTGCCAACTCCCTGCCTCCCATTGTTGATCCTGA
TCCTCTCATCCCCTGCGATCTGATGGATGGTCGGGATGCGTTTCTCACGCTGGCAAGGGACAAGCACCTG
GAGTTCTCTTCACTCCGAAGAGCCCAGTGGTCCACCATGTGCATGCTGGTGGAGCTGCACACGCAGAGCC
AGGACCGCTTTGTCTACACCTGCAATGAATGCAAGCACCATGTGGAGACACGCTGGCACTGTACTGTCTG
TGAGGATTATGACTTGTGTATCACCTGCTATAACACTAAAAACCATGACCACAAAATGGAGAAACTAGGC
CTTGGCTTAGATGATGAGAGCAACAACCAGCAGGCTGCAGCCACCCAGAGCCCAGGCGATTCTCGCCGCC
TGAGTATCCAGCGCTGCATCCAGTCTCTGGTCCATGCTTGCCAGTGTCGGAATGCCAATTGCTCACTGCC
ATCCTGCCAGAAGATGAAGCGGGTTGTGCAGCATACCAAGGGTTGCAAACGGAAAACCAATGGCGGGTGC
CCCATCTGCAAGCAGCTCATTGCCCTCTGCTGCTACCATGCCAAGCACTGCCAGGAGAACAAATGCCCGG
TGCCGTTCTGCCTAAACATCAAGCAGAAGCTCCGGCAGCAACAGCTGCAGCACCGACTACAGCAGGCCCA
AATGCTTCGCAGGAGGATGGCCAGCATGCAGCGGACTGGTGTGGTTGGGCAGCAACAGGGCCTCCCTTCC
CCCACTCCTGCCACTCCAACGACACCAACTGGCCAACAGCCAACCACCCCGCAGACGCCCCAGCCCACTT
CTCAGCCTCAGCCTACCCCTCCCAATAGCATGCCACCCTACTTGCCCAGGACTCAAGCTGCTGGCCCTGT
GTCCCAGGGTAAGGCAGCAGGCCAGGTGACCCCTCCAACCCCTCCTCAGACTGCTCAGCCACCCCTTCCA
GGGCCCCCACCTGCAGCAGTGGAAATGGCAATGCAGATTCAGAGAGCAGCGGAGACGCAGCGCCAGATGG
CCCACGTGCAAATTTTTCAAAGGCCAATCCAACACCAGATGCCCCCGATGACTCCCATGGCCCCCATGGG
TATGAACCCACCTCCCATGACCAGAGGTCCCAGTGGGCATTTGGAGCCAGGGATGGGACCGACAGGGATG
CAGCAACAGCCACCCTGGAGCCAAGGAGGATTGCCTCAGCCCCAGCAACTACAGTCTGGGATGCCAAGGC
CAGCCATGATGTCAGTGGCCCAGCATGGTCAACCTTTGAACATGGCTCCACAACCAGGATTGGGCCAGGT
AGGTATCAGCCCACTCAAACCAGGCACTGTGTCTCAACAAGCCTTACAAAACCTTTTGCGGACTCTCAGG
TCTCCCAGCTCTCCCCTGCAGCAGCAACAGGTGCTTAGTATCCTTCACGCCAACCCCCAGCTGTTGGCTG
CATTCATCAAGCAGCGGGCTGCCAAGTATGCCAACTCTAATCCACAACCCATCCCTGGGCAGCCTGGCAT
GCCCCAGGGGCAGCCAGGGCTACAGCCACCTACCATGCCAGGTCAGCAGGGGGTCCACTCCAATCCAGCC
ATGCAGAACATGAATCCAATGCAGGCGGGCGTTCAGAGGGCTGGCCTGCCCCAGCAGCAACCACAGCAGC
AACTCCAGCCACCCATGGGAGGGATGAGCCCCCAGGCTCAGCAGATGAACATGAACCACAACACCATGCC
TTCACAATTCCGAGACATCTTGAGACGACAGCAAATGATGCAACAGCAGCAGCAACAGGGAGCAGGGCCA
GGAATAGGCCCTGGAATGGCCAACCATAACCAGTTCCAGCAACCCCAAGGAGTTGGCTACCCACCACAGC
AGCAGCAGCGGATGCAGCATCACATGCAACAGATGCAACAAGGAAATATGGGACAGATAGGCCAGCTTCC
CCAGGCCTTGGGAGCAGAGGCAGGTGCCAGTCTACAGGCCTATCAGCAGCGACTCCTTCAGCAACAGATG
GGGTCCCCTGTTCAGCCCAACCCCATGAGCCCCCAGCAGCATATGCTCCCAAATCAGGCCCAGTCCCCAC
ACCTACAAGGCCAGCAGATCCCTAATTCTCTCTCCAATCAAGTGCGCTCTCCCCAGCCTGTCCCTTCTCC
ACGGCCACAGTCCCAGCCCCCCCACTCCAGTCCTTCCCCAAGGATGCAGCCTCAGCCTTCTCCACACCAC
GTTTCCCCACAGACAAGTTCCCCACATCCTGGACTGGTAGCTGCCCAGGCCAACCCCATGGAACAAGGGC
ATTTTGCCAGCCCGGACCAGAATTCAATGCTTTCTCAGCTTGCTAGCAATCCAGGCATGGCAAACCTCCA
TGGTGCAAGCGCCACGGACCTGGGACTCAGCACCGATAACTCAGACTTGAATTCAAACCTCTCACAGAGT
ACACTAGACATACACTACCCGTACGACGTTCCGGACTACGCTTCTTGAGTTTAAACCGCTGATCAGCCTC
GACTGTGCCTTCTAGTTGCCAGCCATCTGTTGTTTGCCCCTCCCCCGTGCCTTCCTTGACCCTGGAAGGT
GCCACTCCCACTGTCCTTTCCTAATAAAATGAGGAAATTGCATCGCATTGTCTGAGTAGGTGTCATTCTA
TTCTGGGGGGTGGGGTGGGGCAGGACAGCAAGGGGGAGGATTGGGAAGACAATAGCAGGCATGCTGGGGA
TGCGGTGGGCTCTATGGCTTCTGAGGCGGAAAGAACCAGCTGGGGCTCTAGGGGGTATCCCC
[124 nt withheld, positions 12733-12856]
C
[91 nt withheld, positions 12858-12948]
A
[49 nt withheld, positions 12950-12998]
CCTTTGACGTTGGAGTCCACGTTCTTT
[37 nt withheld, positions 13026-13062]
ACCCTATCTCGGTCTATTCTTTTGATTTATAAGGGATTTTGCCGATTTCGGCCTATTGGTTAAAAAATGA
GCTGATTTAACAAAAATTTAACGCGAATTAATTCTGTGGAATGTGTGTCAGTTAGGGTGTGGAAAGTCCC
CAGGCTCCCCAGCAGGCAGAAGTATGCAAAGCATGCATCTCAATTAGTCAGCAACCAGGTGTGGAAAGTC
CCCAGGCTCCCCAGCAGGCAGAAGTATGCAAAGCATGCATCTCAATTAGTCAGCAACCATAGTCCCGCCC
CTAACTCCGCCCATCCCGCCCCTAACTCCGCCCAGTTCCGCCCATTCTCCGCCCCATGGCTGACTAATTT
TTTTTATTTATGCAGAGGCCGAGGCCGCCTCTGCCTCTGAGCTATTCCAGAAGTAGTGAGGAGGCTTTTT
TGGAGGCCTAGGCTTTTGCAAAAAGCTCCCGGGAGCTTGTATATCCATTTTCGGATCTGATCAAGAGACA
GGATGAGGATCGTTTCGCATGATTGAACAAGATGGATTGCACGCAGGTTCTCCGGCCGCTTGGGTGGAGA
GGCTATTCGGCTATGACTGGGCACAACAGACAATCGGCTGCTCTGATGCCGCCGTGTTCCGGCTGTCAGC
GCAGGGGCGCCCGGTTCTTTTTGTCAAGACCGACCTGTCCGGTGCCCTGAATGAACTGCAGGACGAGGCA
GCGCGGCTATCGTGGCTGGCCACGACGGGCGTTCCTTGCGCAGCTGTGCTCGACGTTGTCACTGAAGCGG
GAAGGGACTGGCTGCTATTGGGCGAAGTGCCGGGGCAGGATCTCCTGTCATCTCACCTTGCTCCTGCCGA
GAAAGTATCCATCATGGCTGATGCAATGCGGCGGCTGCATACGCTTGATCCGGCTACCTGCCCATTCGAC
CACCAAGCGAAACATCGCATCGAGCGAGCACGTACTCGGATGGAAGCCGGTCTTGTCGATCAGGATGATC
TGGACGAAGAGCATCAGGGGCTCGCGCCAGCCGAACTGTTCGCCAGGCTCAAGGCGCGCATGCCCGACGG
CGAGGATCTCGTCGTGACCCATGGCGATGCCTGCTTGCCGAATATCATGGTGGAAAATGGCCGCTTTTCT
GGATTCATCGACTGTGGCCGGCTGGGTGTGGCGGACCGCTATCAGGACATAGCGTTGGCTACCCGTGATA
TTGCTGAAGAGCTTGGCGGCGAATGGGCTGACCGCTTCCTCGTGCTTTACGGTATCGCCGCTCCCGATTC
GCAGCGCATCGCCTTCTATCGCCTTCTTGACGAGTTCTTCTGAGCGGGACTCTGGGGTTCGAAATGACCG
ACCAAGCGACGCCCAACCTGCCATCACGAGATTTCGATTCCACCGCCGCCTTCTATGAAAGGTTGGGCTT
CGGAATCGTTTTCCGGGACGCCGGCTGGATGATCCTCCAGCGCGGGGATCTCATGCTGGAGTTCTTCGCC
CACCCCAACTTGTTTATTGCAGCTTATAATGGTTACAAATAAAGCAATAGCATCACAAATTTCACAAATA
AAGCATTTTTTTCACTGCATTCTAGTTGTGGTTTGTCCAAACTCATCAATGTATCTTATCATGTCTGTAT
ACCGTCGACCTCTAGCTAGAGCTTGGCGTAATCATGGTCATAGCTGTTTCCTGTGTGAAATTGTTATCCG
CTCACAATTCCACACAACATACGAGCCGGAAGCATAAAGTGTAAAGCCTGGGGTGCCTAATGAGTGAGCT
AACTCACATTAATTGCGTTGCGCTCACTGCCCGCTTTCCAGTCGGGAAACCTGTCGTGCCAGCTGCATTA
ATGAATCGGCCAACGCGCGGGGAGAGGCGGTTTGCGTATTGGGCGCTCTTCCGCTTCCTCGCTCACTGAC
TCGCTGCGCTCGGTCGTTCGGCTGCGGCGAGCGGTATCAGCTCACTCAAAGGCGGTAATACGGTTATCCA
CAGAATCAGGGGATAACGCAGGAAAGAACATGTGAGCAAAAGGCCAGCAAAAGGCCAGGAACCGTAAAAA
GGCCGCGTTGCTGGCGTTTTTCCATAGGCTCCGCCCCCCTGACGAGCATCACAAAAATCGACGCTCAAGT
CAGAGGTGGCGAAACCCGACAGGACTATAAAGATACCAGGCGTTTCCCCCTGGAAGCTCCCTCGTGCGCT
CTCCTGTTCCGACCCTGCCGCTTACCGGATACCTGTCCGCCTTTCTCCCTTCGGGAAGCGTGGCGCTTTC
TCATAGCTCACGCTGTAGGTATCTCAGTTCGGTGTAGGTCGTTCGCTCCAAGCTGGGCTGTGTGCACGAA
CCCCCCGTTCAGCCCGACCGCTGCGCCTTATCCGGTAACTATCGTCTTGAGTCCAACCCGGTAAGACACG
ACTTATCGCCACTGGCAGCAGCCACTGGTAACAGGATTAGCAGAGCGAGGTATGTAGGCGGTGCTACAGA
GTTCTTGAAGTGGTGGCCTAACTACGGCTACACTAGAAGAACAGTATTTGGTATCTGCGCTCTGCTGAAG
CCAGTTACCTTCGGAAAAAGAGTTGGTAGCTCTTGATCCGGCAAACAAACCACCGCTGGTAGCGGTTTTT
TTGTTTGCAAGCAGCAGATTACGCGCAGAAAAAAAGGATCTCAAGAAGATCCTTTGATCTTTTCTACGGG
GTCTGACGCTCAGTGGAACGAAAACTCACGTTAAGGGATTTTGGTCATGAGATTATCAAAAAGGATCTTC
ACCTAGATCCTTTTAAATTAAAAATGAAGTTTTAAATCAATCTAAAGTATATATGAGTAAACTTGGTCTG
ACAGTTACCAATGCTTAATCAGTGAGGCACCTATCTCAGCGATCTGTCTATTTCGTTCATCCATAGTTGC
CTGACTCCCCGTCGTGTAGATAACTACGATACGGGAGGGCTTACCATCTGGCCCCAGTGCTGCAATGATA
CCGCGAGACCCACGCTCACCGGCTCCAGATTTATCAGCAATAAACCAGCCAGCCGGAAGGGCCGAGCGCA
GAAGTGGTCCTGCAACTTTATCCGCCTCCATCCAGTCTATTAATTGTTGCCGGGAAGCTAGAGTAAGTAG
TTCGCCAGTTAATAGTTTGCGCAACGTTGTTGCCATTGCTACAGGCATCGTGGTGTCACGCTCGTCGTTT
GGTATGGCTTCATTCAGCTCCGGTTCCCAACGATCAAGGCGAGTTACATGATCCCCCATGTTGTGCAAAA
AAGCGGTTAGCTCCTTCGGTCCTCCGATCGTTGTCAGAAGTAAGTTGGCCGCAGTGTTATCACTCATGGT
TATGGCAGCACTGCATAATTCTCTTACTGTCATGCCATCCGTAAGATGCTTTTCTGTGACTGGTGAGTAC
TCAACCAAGTCATTCTGAGAATAGTGTATGCGGCGACCGAGTTGCTCTTGCCCGGCGTCAATACGGGATA
ATACCGCGCCACATAGCAGAACTTTAAAAGTGCTCATCATTGGAAAACGTTCTTCGGGGCGAAAACTCTC
AAGGATCTTACCGCTGTTGAGATCCAGTTCGATGTAACCCACTCGTGCACCCAACTGATCTTCAGCATCT
TTTACTTTCACCAGCGTTTCTGGGTGAGCAAAAACAGGAAGGCAAAATGCCGCAAAAAAGGGAATAAGGG
CGACACGGAAATGTTGAATACTCATACTCTTCCTTTTTCAATATTATTGAAGCATTTATCAGGGTTATTG
TCTCATGAGCGGATACATATTTGAATGTATTTAGAAAAATAAACAAATAGGGGTTCCGCGCACATTTCCC
CGAAAAGTGCCACCTGACGTC
