>Addgene plasmid #61356 | pcDNA-dCas9-FLp300 | depositor partial sequence | sequence record 99783 | FLp300 Effector Fusion (aa 2-2414 of human p300)
GCTAGGAGGTGACCCAATTGCCGGATCCAAGGCTAGCCCGAAAAAGAAACGCAAAGTTGGGCGCGCCGCC
GAGAATGTGGTGGAACCGGGGCCGCCTTCAGCCAAGCGGCCTAAACTCTCATCTCCGGCCCTCTCGGCGT
CCGCCAGCGATGGCACAGATTTTGGCTCTCTATTTGACTTGGAGCACGACTTACCAGATGAATTAATCAA
CTCTACAGAATTGGGACTAACCAATGGTGGTGATATTAATCAGCTTCAGACAAGTCTTGGCATGGTACAA
GATGCAGCTTCTAAACATAAACAGCTGTCAGAATTGCTGCGATCTGGTAGTTCCCCTAACCTCAATATGG
GAGTTGGTGGCCCAGGTCAAGTCATGGCCAGCCAGGCCCAACAGAGCAGTCCTGGATTAGGTTTGATAAA
TAGCATGGTCAAAAGCCCAATGACACAGGCAGGCTTGACTTCTCCCAACATGGGGATGGGCACTAGTGGA
CCAAATCAGGGTCCTACGCAGTCAACAGGTATGATGAACAGTCCAGTAAATCAGCCTGCCATGGGAATGA
ACACAGGGATGAATGCGGGCATGAATCCTGGAATGTTGGCTGCAGGCAATGGACAAGGGATAATGCCTAA
TCAAGTCATGAACGGTTCAATTGGAGCAGGCCGAGGGCGACAGAATATGCAGTACCCAAACCCAGGCATG
GGAAGTGCTGGCAACTTACTGACTGAGCCTCTTCAGCAGGGCTCTCCCCAGATGGGAGGACAAACAGGAT
TGAGAGGCCCCCAGCCTCTTAAGATGGGAATGATGAACAACCCCAATCCTTATGGTTCACCATATACTCA
GAATCCTGGACAGCAGATTGGAGCCAGTGGCCTTGGTCTCCAGATTCAGACAAAAACTGTACTATCAAAT
AACTTATCTCCATTTGCTATGGACAAAAAGGCAGTTCCTGGTGGAGGAATGCCCAACATGGGTCAACAGC
CAGCCCCGCAGGTCCAGCAGCCAGGTCTGGTGACTCCAGTTGCCCAAGGGATGGGTTCTGGAGCACATAC
AGCTGATCCAGAGAAGCGCAAGCTCATCCAGCAGCAGCTTGTTCTCCTTTTGCATGCTCACAAGTGCCAG
CGCCGGGAACAGGCCAATGGGGAAGTGAGGCAGTGCAACCTTCCCCACTGTCGCACAATGAAGAATGTCC
TAAACCACATGACACACTGCCAGTCAGGCAAGTCTTGCCAAGTGGCACACTGTGCATCTTCTCGACAAAT
CATTTCACACTGGAAGAATTGTACAAGACATGATTGTCCTGTGTGTCTCCCCCTCAAAAATGCTGGTGAT
AAGAGAAATCAACAACCAATTTTGACTGGAGCACCCGTTGGACTTGGAAATCCTAGCTCTCTAGGGGTGG
GTCAACAGTCTGCCCCCAACCTAAGCACTGTTAGTCAGATTGATCCCAGCTCCATAGAAAGAGCCTATGC
AGCTCTTGGACTACCCTATCAAGTAAATCAGATGCCGACACAACCCCAGGTGCAAGCAAAGAACCAGCAG
AATCAGCAGCCTGGGCAGTCTCCCCAAGGCATGCGGCCCATGAGCAACATGAGTGCTAGTCCTATGGGAG
TAAATGGAGGTGTAGGAGTTCAAACGCCGAGTCTTCTTTCTGACTCAATGTTGCATTCAGCCATAAATTC
TCAAAACCCAATGATGAGTGAAAATGCCAGTGTGCCCTCCATGGGTCCTATGCCAACAGCAGCTCAACCA
TCCACTACTGGAATTCGGAAACAGTGGCACGAAGATATTACTCAGGATCTTCGAAATCATCTTGTTCACA
AACTCGTCCAAGCCATATTTCCTACGCCGGATCCTGCTGCTTTAAAAGACAGACGGATGGAAAACCTAGT
TGCATATGCTCGGAAAGTTGAAGGGGACATGTATGAATCTGCAAACAATCGAGCGGAATACTACCACCTT
CTAGCTGAGAAAATCTATAAGATCCAGAAAGAACTAGAAGAAAAACGAAGGACCAGACTACAGAAGCAGA
ACATGCTACCAAATGCTGCAGGCATGGTTCCAGTTTCCATGAATCCAGGGCCTAACATGGGACAGCCGCA
ACCAGGAATGACTTCTAATGGCCCTCTACCTGACCCAAGTATGATCCGTGGCAGTGTGCCAAACCAGATG
ATGCCTCGAATAACTCCACAATCTGGTTTGAATCAATTTGGCCAGATGAGCATGGCCCAGCCCCCTATTG
TACCCCGGCAAACCCCTCCTCTTCAGCACCATGGACAGTTGGCTCAACCTGGAGCTCTCAACCCGCCTAT
GGGCTATGGGCCTCGTATGCAACAGCCTTCCAACCAGGGCCAGTTCCTTCCTCAGACTCAGTTCCCATCA
CAGGGAATGAATGTAACAAATATCCCTTTGGCTCCGTCCAGCGGTCAAGCTCCAGTGTCTCAAGCACAAA
TGTCTAGTTCTTCCTGCCCGGTGAACTCTCCTATAATGCCTCCAGGGTCTCAGGGGAGCCACATTCACTG
TCCCCAGCTTCCTCAACCAGCTCTTCATCAGAATTCACCCTCGCCTGTACCTAGTCGTACCCCCACCCCT
CACCATACTCCCCCAAGCATAGGGGCTCAGCAGCCACCAGCAACAACAATTCCAGCCCCTGTTCCTACAC
CTCCTGCCATGCCACCTGGGCCACAGTCCCAGGCTCTACATCCCCCTCCAAGGCAGACACCTACACCACC
AACAACACAACTTCCCCAACAAGTGCAGCCTTCACTTCCTGCTGCACCTTCTGCTGACCAGCCCCAGCAG
CAGCCTCGCTCACAGCAGAGCACAGCAGCGTCTGTTCCTACCCCAACAGCACCGCTGCTTCCTCCGCAGC
CTGCAACTCCACTTTCCCAGCCAGCTGTAAGCATTGAAGGACAGGTATCAAATCCTCCATCTACTAGTAG
CACAGAAGTGAATTCTCAGGCCATTGCGGAGAAGCAGCCTTCCCAGGAAGTGAAGATGGAGGCCAAAATG
GAAGTGGATCAACCAGAACCAGCAGATACTCAGCCGGAGGATATTTCAGAGTCTAAAGTGGAAGACTGTA
AAATGGAATCTACCGAAACAGAAGAGAGAAGCACTGAGTTAAAAACTGAAATAAAAGAGGAGGAAGACCA
GCCAAGTACTTCAGCTACCCAGTCATCTCCGGCTCCAGGACAGTCAAAGAAAAAGATTTTCAAACCAGAA
GAACTACGACAGGCACTGATGCCAACTTTGGAGGCACTTTACCGTCAGGATCCAGAATCCCTTCCCTTTC
GTCAACCTGTGGACCCTCAGCTTTTAGGAATCCCTGATTACTTTGATATTGTGAAGAGCCCCATGGATCT
TTCTACCATTAAGAGGAAGTTAGACACTGGACAGTATCAGGAGCCCTGGCAGTATGTCGATGATATTTGG
CTTATGTTCAATAATGCCTGGTTATATAACCGGAAAACATCACGGGTATACAAATACTGCTCCAAGCTCT
CTGAGGTCTTTGAACAAGAAATTGACCCAGTGATGCAAAGCCTTGGATACTGTTGTGGCAGAAAGTTGGA
GTTCTCTCCACAGACACTGTGTTGCTACGGCAAACAGTTGTGCACAATACCTCGTGATGCCACTTATTAC
AGTTACCAGAACAGGTATCATTTCTGTGAGAAGTGTTTCAATGAGATCCAAGGGGAGAGCGTTTCTTTGG
GGGATGACCCTTCCCAGCCTCAAACTACAATAAATAAAGAACAATTTTCCAAGAGAAAAAATGACACACT
GGATCCTGAACTGTTTGTTGAATGTACAGAGTGCGGAAGAAAGATGCATCAGATCTGTGTCCTTCACCAT
GAGATCATCTGGCCTGCTGGATTCGTCTGTGATGGCTGTTTAAAGAAAAGTGCACGAACTAGGAAAGAAA
ATAAGTTTTCTGCTAAAAGGTTGCCATCTACCAGACTTGGCACCTTTCTAGAGAATCGTGTGAATGACTT
TCTGAGGCGACAGAATCACCCTGAGTCAGGAGAGGTCACTGTTAGAGTAGTTCATGCTTCTGACAAAACC
GTGGAAGTAAAACCAGGCATGAAAGCAAGGTTTGTGGACAGTGGAGAGATGGCAGAATCCTTTCCATACC
GAACCAAAGCCCTCTTTGCCTTTGAAGAAATTGATGGTGTTGACCTGTGCTTCTTTGGCATGCATGTTCA
AGAGTATGGCTCTGACTGCCCTCCACCCAACCAGAGGAGAGTATACATATCTTACCTCGATAGTGTTCAT
TTCTTCCGTCCTAAATGCTTGAGGACTGCAGTCTATCATGAAATCCTAATTGGATATTTAGAATATGTCA
AGAAATTAGGTTACACAACAGGGCATATTTGGGCATGTCCACCAAGTGAGGGAGATGATTATATCTTCCA
TTGCCATCCTCCTGACCAGAAGATACCCAAGCCCAAGCGACTGCAGGAATGGTACAAAAAAATGCTTGAC
AAGGCTGTATCAGAGCGTATTGTCCATGACTACAAGGATATTTTTAAACAAGCTACTGAAGATAGATTAA
CAAGTGCAAAGGAATTGCCTTATTTCGAGGGTGATTTCTGGCCCAATGTTCTGGAAGAAAGCATTAAGGA
ACTGGAACAGGAGGAAGAAGAGAGAAAACGAGAGGAAAACACCAGCAATGAAAGCACAGATGTGACCAAG
GGAGACAGCAAAAATGCTAAAAAGAAGAATAATAAGAAAACCAGCAAAAATAAGAGCAGCCTGAGTAGGG
GCAACAAGAAGAAACCCGGGATGCCCAATGTATCTAACGACCTCTCACAGAAACTATATGCCACCATGGA
GAAGCATAAAGAGGTCTTCTTTGTGATCCGCCTCATTGCTGGCCCTGCTGCCAACTCCCTGCCTCCCATT
GTTGATCCTGATCCTCTCATCCCCTGCGATCTGATGGATGGTCGGGATGCGTTTCTCACGCTGGCAAGGG
ACAAGCACCTGGAGTTCTCTTCACTCCGAAGAGCCCAGTGGTCCACCATGTGCATGCTGGTGGAGCTGCA
CACGCAGAGCCAGGACCGCTTTGTCTACACCTGCAATGAATGCAAGCACCATGTGGAGACACGCTGGCAC
TGTACTGTCTGTGAGGATTATGACTTGTGTATCACCTGCTATAACACTAAAAACCATGACCACAAAATGG
AGAAACTAGGCCTTGGCTTAGATGATGAGAGCAACAACCAGCAGGCTGCAGCCACCCAGAGCCCAGGCGA
TTCTCGCCGCCTGAGTATCCAGCGCTGCATCCAGTCTCTGGTCCATGCTTGCCAGTGTCGGAATGCCAAT
TGCTCACTGCCATCCTGCCAGAAGATGAAGCGGGTTGTGCAGCATACCAAGGGTTGCAAACGGAAAACCA
ATGGCGGGTGCCCCATCTGCAAGCAGCTCATTGCCCTCTGCTGCTACCATGCCAAGCACTGCCAGGAGAA
CAAATGCCCGGTGCCGTTCTGCCTAAACATCAAGCAGAAGCTCCGGCAGCAACAGCTGCAGCACCGACTA
CAGCAGGCCCAAATGCTTCGCAGGAGGATGGCCAGCATGCAGCGGACTGGTGTGGTTGGGCAGCAACAGG
GCCTCCCTTCCCCCACTCCTGCCACTCCAACGACACCAACTGGCCAACAGCCAACCACCCCGCAGACGCC
CCAGCCCACTTCTCAGCCTCAGCCTACCCCTCCCAATAGCATGCCACCCTACTTGCCCAGGACTCAAGCT
GCTGGCCCTGTGTCCCAGGGTAAGGCAGCAGGCCAGGTGACCCCTCCAACCCCTCCTCAGACTGCTCAGC
CACCCCTTCCAGGGCCCCCACCTGCAGCAGTGGAAATGGCAATGCAGATTCAGAGAGCAGCGGAGACGCA
GCGCCAGATGGCCCACGTGCAAATTTTTCAAAGGCCAATCCAACACCAGATGCCCCCGATGACTCCCATG
GCCCCCATGGGTATGAACCCACCTCCCATGACCAGAGGTCCCAGTGGGCATTTGGAGCCAGGGATGGGAC
CGACAGGGATGCAGCAACAGCCACCCTGGAGCCAAGGAGGATTGCCTCAGCCCCAGCAACTACAGTCTGG
GATGCCAAGGCCAGCCATGATGTCAGTGGCCCAGCATGGTCAACCTTTGAACATGGCTCCACAACCAGGA
TTGGGCCAGGTAGGTATCAGCCCACTCAAACCAGGCACTGTGTCTCAACAAGCCTTACAAAACCTTTTGC
GGACTCTCAGGTCTCCCAGCTCTCCCCTGCAGCAGCAACAGGTGCTTAGTATCCTTCACGCCAACCCCCA
GCTGTTGGCTGCATTCATCAAGCAGCGGGCTGCCAAGTATGCCAACTCTAATCCACAACCCATCCCTGGG
CAGCCTGGCATGCCCCAGGGGCAGCCAGGGCTACAGCCACCTACCATGCCAGGTCAGCAGGGGGTCCACT
CCAATCCAGCCATGCAGAACATGAATCCAATGCAGGCGGGCGTTCAGAGGGCTGGCCTGCCCCAGCAGCA
ACCACAGCAGCAACTCCAGCCACCCATGGGAGGGATGAGCCCCCAGGCTCAGCAGATGAACATGAACCAC
AACACCATGCCTTCACAATTCCGAGACATCTTGAGACGACAGCAAATGATGCAACAGCAGCAGCAACAGG
GAGCAGGGCCAGGAATAGGCCCTGGAATGGCCAACCATAACCAGTTCCAGCAACCCCAAGGAGTTGGCTA
CCCACCACAGCAGCAGCAGCGGATGCAGCATCACATGCAACAGATGCAACAAGGAAATATGGGACAGATA
GGCCAGCTTCCCCAGGCCTTGGGAGCAGAGGCAGGTGCCAGTCTACAGGCCTATCAGCAGCGACTCCTTC
AGCAACAGATGGGGTCCCCTGTTCAGCCCAACCCCATGAGCCCCCAGCAGCATATGCTCCCAAATCAGGC
CCAGTCCCCACACCTACAAGGCCAGCAGATCCCTAATTCTCTCTCCAATCAAGTGCGCTCTCCCCAGCCT
GTCCCTTCTCCACGGCCACAGTCCCAGCCCCCCCACTCCAGTCCTTCCCCAAGGATGCAGCCTCAGCCTT
CTCCACACCACGTTTCCCCACAGACAAGTTCCCCACATCCTGGACTGGTAGCTGCCCAGGCCAACCCCAT
GGAACAAGGGCATTTTGCCAGCCCGGACCAGAATTCAATGCTTTCTCAGCTTGCTAGCAATCCAGGCATG
GCAAACCTCCATGGTGCAAGCGCCACGGACCTGGGACTCAGCACCGATAACTCAGACTTGAATTCAAACC
TCTCACAGAGTACACTAGACATACACTACCCGTACGACGTTCCGGACTACGCTTCTTGAGTTTAAACCGC
TGATCAGCCTCGACTGTGCCTTCTAGTTGCCAGCCATCTGTTGTTTGCCC
