>Addgene plasmid #61356 | pcDNA-dCas9-FLp300 | addgene partial sequence | sequence record 107973 | CMV-F 5'-CGCAAATGGGCGGTAGGCGTG-3'
ACTGCTTACTGGCTTATCGAAATTAATACGACTCACTATAGGGAGACCCAAGCTGGCTAGCGCCATGGAC
TACAAAGACCATGACGGTGATTATAAAGATCATGACATCGATTACAAGGATGACGATGACAAGATGGCCC
CCAAGAAGAAGAGGAAGGTGGGCCGCGGAATGGATAAGAAATACTCAATAGGCTTAGCTATCGGCACAAA
TAGCGTCGGATGGGCGGTGATCACTGATGAATATAAGGTTCCGTCTAAAAAGTTCAAGGTTCTGGGAAAT
ACAGACCGCCACAGTATCAAAAAAAATCTTATAGGGGCTCTTTTATTTGACAGTGGAGAGACAGCGGAAG
CGACTCGTCTC
