>Addgene plasmid #61356 | pcDNA-dCas9-FLp300 | addgene partial sequence | sequence record 107974 | BGH-rev 5'-TAGAAGGCACAGTCGAGG-3'
AGAAGCGTAGTCCGGAACGTCGTACGGGTAGTGTATGTCTAGTGTACTCTGTGAGAGGTTTGAATTCAAG
TCTGAGTTATCGGTGCTGAGTCCCAGGTCCGTGGCGCTTGCACCATGGAGGTTTGCCATGCCTGGATTGC
TAGCAAGCTGAGAAAGCATTGAATTCTGGTCCGGGCTGGCAAAATGCCCTTGTTCCATGGGGTTGGCCTG
GGCAGCTACCAGTCCAGGATGTGGGGAACTTGTCTGTGGGGAAACGTGGTGTGGAGAAGGCTGAGGCTGC
ATCCTTGGGGAAGGACTGGAGTGGGGGGGCTGGGACTGTGGCCGTGGAGAAGGGACAGGCTGGGGAGAGC
GCACTTGATTGGAGAGAGAATTAGGGATCTGCTGGCCTTGTAGGTGTGGGGACTGGGCCTGATTTGGGAG
CATATGCTGCTGGGGGCTCATGGGGTTGGGCTGAACAGGGGACCCCATCTGTTGCTGAAGGAGTCGCTGC
TGATAGGCCTGTAGACTGGCACCTGCCTCTGCTCCCAAGGCCTGGGGAAGCTGGCCTATCTGTCCCATAT
TTCCTTGTTGCATCTGTTGCATGTGATGCTGCATCCGCTGCTGCTGCTGTGGTGGGTAGCCAACTCCTTG
GGGTTGCTGGAACTGGTTATGGTTGGCCATTCCAGGGCCTATTCCTGGCCCTGCTCCCTGTTGCTGCTGC
TGTTGCATCA
