>Addgene plasmid #61356 | pcDNA-dCas9-FLp300 | addgene partial sequence | sequence record 109791 | dCas9-F3 5'-CACGCATTGATTTGAGTCAGC-3'
CGCAAAGTTGGGCGCGCCGCCGAGAATGTGGTGGAACCGGGGCCGCCTTCAGCCAAGCGGCCTAAACTCT
CATCTCCGGCCCTCTCGGCGTCCGCCAGCGATGGCACAGATTTTGGCTCTCTATTTGACTTGGAGCACGA
CTTACCAGATGAATTAATCAACTCTACAGAATTGGGACTAACCAATGGTGGTGATATTAATCAGCTTCAG
ACAAGTCTTGGCATGGTACAAGATGCAGCTTCTAAACATAAACAGCTGTCAGAATTGCTGCGATCTGGTA
GTTCCCCTAACCTCAATATGGGAGTTGGTGGCCCAGGTCAAGTCATGGCCAGCCAGGCCCAACAGAGCAG
TCCTGGATTAGGTTTGATAAATAGCATGGTCAAAAGCCCAATGACACAGGCAGGCTTGACTTCTCCCAAC
ATGGGGATGGGCACTAGTGGACCAAATCAGGGTCCTACGCAGTCAACAGGTATGATGAACAGTCCAGTAA
ATCAGCCTGCCATGGGAATGAACACAGGGATGAATGCGGGCATGAATCCTGGAATGTTGGCTGCAGGCAA
TGGACAAGGGATAATGCCTAATCAAGTCATGAACGG
